# Supplementary material for: The COMET toolkit for composing customizable genetic programs in mammalian cells
Source: Nat Commun. 2020 Feb 7;11:779. doi: 10.1038/s41467-019-14147-5 (PMC7005830; doi:10.1038/s41467-019-14147-5)
Supplement: Supplementary file 8 — Source Data [file 41467_2019_14147_MOESM8_ESM.zip › Source Data/Plasmid maps 5 - mMoClo/pJM450_EF1a_EBFP2-P2A-Blast_TUPV1.gb]

LOCUS       pJM450_EF1a_EBFP2-P2A-Blast_TUPV1                6985 bp ds-DNA     circular SYN 16-JUN-2019
DEFINITION  synthetic circular DNA
ACCESSION   .
VERSION     .
KEYWORDS    .
SOURCE      synthetic DNA construct
  ORGANISM  synthetic DNA construct
REFERENCE   1  (bases 1 to 6985)
  AUTHORS   Joe Muldoon
  TITLE     Direct Submission
  JOURNAL   Exported Sunday, Jun 16, 2019 from SnapGene 4.3.7
            https://www.snapgene.com
FEATURES             Location/Qualifiers
     source          1..6985
                     /organism="synthetic DNA construct"
                     /mol_type="other DNA"
     misc_feature    31..55
                     /label=TUPV1 Barcode
     promoter        351..1532
                     /label=EF-1-alpha promoter
                     /note="strong constitutive promoter for human elongation 
                     factor EF-1-alpha"
     intron          581..1523
                     /label=EF-1-alpha intron A
                     /note="intron upstream of the start codon of human 
                     EF-1-alpha"
     regulatory      1633..1642
                     /regulatory_class="other"
                     /note="vertebrate consensus sequence for strong initiation 
                     of translation (Kozak, 1987)"
     CDS             1639..2355
                     /codon_start=1
                     /product="enhanced blue variant of GFP (Ai et al., 2007)"
                     /label=EBFP2
                     /note="mammalian codon-optimized"
                     /translation="MVSKGEELFTGVVPILVELDGDVNGHKFSVRGEGEGDATNGKLTL
                     KFICTTGKLPVPWPTLVTTLSHGVQCFARYPDHMKQHDFFKSAMPEGYVQERTIFFKDD
                     GTYKTRAEVKFEGDTLVNRIELKGVDFKEDGNILGHKLEYNFNSHNIYIMAVKQKNGIK
                     VNFKIRHNVEDGSVQLADHYQQNTPIGDGPVLLPDSHYLSTQSVLSKDPNEKRDHMVLL
                     EFRTAAGITLGMDELYK"
     CDS             2383..2439
                     /codon_start=1
                     /product="2A peptide from porcine teschovirus-1 
                     polyprotein"
                     /label=P2A
                     /note="Eukaryotic ribosomes fail to insert a peptide bond 
                     between the Gly and Pro residues, yielding separate 
                     polypeptides."
                     /translation="ATNFSLLKQAGDVEENPGP"
     CDS             2452..2850
                     /codon_start=1
                     /gene="Aspergillus terreus BSD"
                     /product="blasticidin S deaminase"
                     /label=BSD
                     /note="confers resistance to blasticidin"
                     /translation="MAKPLSQEESTLIERATATINSIPISEDYSVASAALSSDGRIFTG
                     VNVYHFTGGPCAELVVLGTAAAAAAGNLTCIVAIGNENRGILSPCGRCRQVLLDLHPGI
                     KAIVKDSDGQPTAVGIRELLPSGYVWEG"
     polyA_signal    2901..3125
                     /label=bGH poly(A) signal
                     /note="bovine growth hormone polyadenylation signal"
     misc_feature    3143..3167
                     /label=TUPV1 Barcode
     misc_feature    3191..3426
                     /label=cHS4
     misc_feature    3530..3765
                     /label=cHS4
     rep_origin      3894..4322
                     /direction=RIGHT
                     /label=f1 ori
                     /note="f1 bacteriophage origin of replication; arrow 
                     indicates direction of (+) strand synthesis"
     rep_origin      4392..4527
                     /label=SV40 ori
                     /note="SV40 origin of replication"
     polyA_signal    4661..4782
                     /label=SV40 poly(A) signal
                     /note="SV40 polyadenylation signal"
     primer_bind     complement(4831..4847)
                     /label=M13 rev
                     /note="common sequencing primer, one of multiple similar 
                     variants"
     protein_bind    4855..4871
                     /label=lac operator
                     /bound_moiety="lac repressor encoded by lacI"
                     /note="The lac repressor binds to the lac operator to 
                     inhibit transcription in E. coli. This inhibition can be 
                     relieved by adding lactose or 
                     isopropyl-beta-D-thiogalactopyranoside (IPTG)."
     promoter        complement(4879..4909)
                     /label=lac promoter
                     /note="promoter for the E. coli lac operon"
     protein_bind    4924..4945
                     /label=CAP binding site
                     /bound_moiety="E. coli catabolite activator protein"
                     /note="CAP binding activates transcription in the presence 
                     of cAMP."
     rep_origin      complement(5233..5818)
                     /direction=LEFT
                     /label=ori
                     /note="high-copy-number ColE1/pMB1/pBR322/pUC origin of 
                     replication"
     CDS             complement(5989..6849)
                     /codon_start=1
                     /gene="bla"
                     /product="beta-lactamase"
                     /label=AmpR
                     /note="confers resistance to ampicillin, carbenicillin, and
                     related antibiotics"
                     /translation="MSIQHFRVALIPFFAAFCLPVFAHPETLVKVKDAEDQLGARVGYI
                     ELDLNSGKILESFRPEERFPMMSTFKVLLCGAVLSRIDAGQEQLGRRIHYSQNDLVEYS
                     PVTEKHLTDGMTVRELCSAAITMSDNTAANLLLTTIGGPKELTAFLHNMGDHVTRLDRW
                     EPELNEAIPNDERDTTMPVAMATTLRKLLTGELLTLASRQQLIDWMEADKVAGPLLRSA
                     LPAGWFIADKSGAGERGSRGIIAALGPDGKPSRIVVIYTTGSQATMDERNRQIAEIGAS
                     LIKHW"
     promoter        complement(6850..6954)
                     /gene="bla"
                     /label=AmpR promoter
ORIGIN
        1 gacggatcgg gagatcgaag acggtgccaa ggtcttgaca aacgagtgct agtacaagat
       61 ctggggaggt cgctgagtag tgcgcgagca aaatttaagc tacaacaagg caaggcttga
      121 ccgacaattg catgaagaat ctgcttaggg ttaggcgttt tgcgctgctt cgcgatgtac
      181 gggccagata tacgcgtgag taattcatac aaaaggactc gcccctgcct tggggaatcc
      241 cagggaccgt cgttaaactc ccactaacgt agaacccaga gatcgctgcg ttcccgcccc
      301 ctcacccgcc cgctctcgtc atcactgagg tggagaagag catgcgtgag gctccggtgc
      361 ccgtcagtgg gcagagcgca catcgcccac agtccccgag aagttggggg gaggggtcgg
      421 caattgaacc ggtgcctaga gaaggtggcg cggggtaaac tgggaaagtg atgtcgtgta
      481 ctggctccgc ctttttcccg agggtggggg agaaccgtat ataagtgcag tagtcgccgt
      541 gaacgttctt tttcgcaacg ggtttgccgc cagaacacag gtaagtgccg tgtgtggttc
      601 ccgcgggcct ggcctcttta cgggttatgg cccttgcgtg ccttgaatta cttccacgcc
      661 cctggctgca gtacgtgatt cttgatcccg agcttcgggt tggaagtggg tgggagagtt
      721 cgaggccttg cgcttaagga gccccttcgc ctcgtgcttg agttgaggcc tggcttgggc
      781 gctggggccg ccgcgtgcga atctggtggc accttcgcgc ctgtctcgct gctttcgata
      841 agtctctagc catttaaaat ttttgatgac ctgctgcgac gctttttttc tggcaagata
      901 gtcttgtaaa tgcgggccaa gatctgcaca ctggtatttc ggtttttggg gccgcgggcg
      961 gcgacggggc ccgtgcgtcc cagcgcacat gttcggcgag gcggggcctg cgagcgcggc
     1021 caccgagaat cggacggggg tagtctcaag ctggccggcc tgctctggtg cctggcctcg
     1081 cgccgccgtg tatcgccccg ccctgggcgg caaggctggc ccggtcggca ccagttgcgt
     1141 gagcggaaag atggccgctt cccggccctg ctgcagggag ctcaaaatgg aggacgcggc
     1201 gctcgggaga gcgggcgggt gagtcaccca cacaaaggaa aagggccttt ccgtcctcag
     1261 ccgtcgcttc atgtgactcc acggagtacc gggcgccgtc caggcacctc gattagttct
     1321 cgagcttttg gagtacgtcg tctttaggtt ggggggaggg gttttatgcg atggagtttc
     1381 cccacactga gtgggtggag actgaagtta ggccagcttg gcacttgatg taattctcct
     1441 tggaatttgc cctttttgag tttggatctt ggttcattct caagcctcag acagtggttc
     1501 aaagtttttt tcttccattt caggtgtcgt gagagctcgt ttagtgaacc gtcagatcgc
     1561 ctggagacgc catccacgct gttttgacct ccatagaaga gaacgggacc gatccaaatt
     1621 ctcgaggcta gcgccaccat ggtgagcaag ggcgaggagc tgttcaccgg ggtggtgccc
     1681 atcctggtcg agctggacgg cgacgtaaac ggccacaagt tcagcgtgag gggcgagggc
     1741 gagggcgatg ccaccaacgg caagctgacc ctgaagttca tctgcaccac cggcaagctg
     1801 cccgtgccct ggcccaccct cgtgaccacc ctgagccacg gcgtgcagtg cttcgcccgc
     1861 taccccgacc acatgaagca gcacgacttc ttcaagtccg ccatgcccga aggctacgtc
     1921 caggagcgca ccatcttctt caaggacgac ggcacctaca agacccgcgc cgaggtgaag
     1981 ttcgagggcg acaccctagt gaaccgcatc gagctgaagg gcgtcgactt caaggaggac
     2041 ggcaacatcc tggggcacaa gctggagtac aacttcaaca gccacaacat ctatatcatg
     2101 gccgtcaagc agaagaacgg catcaaggtg aacttcaaga tccgccacaa cgtggaggac
     2161 ggcagcgtgc agctcgccga ccactaccag cagaacaccc ccatcggcga cggccccgtg
     2221 ctgctgcccg acagccacta cctgagcacc cagtccgtgc tgagcaaaga ccccaacgag
     2281 aagcgcgatc acatggtcct gctggagttc cgcaccgccg ccgggatcac tctcggcatg
     2341 gacgagctgt acaaggaatt cggtagcaag cttggtagtg gagcaactaa cttttccctg
     2401 ctcaaacaag ccggggatgt agaggagaac cccggccccg ccccccttaa gatggccaag
     2461 cctttgtctc aagaagaatc caccctcatt gaaagagcaa cggctacaat caacagcatc
     2521 cccatctctg aggactacag cgtcgccagc gcagctctct ctagcgacgg ccgcatcttc
     2581 actggtgtca atgtatatca ttttactggg ggaccttgtg cagaactcgt ggtgctgggc
     2641 actgctgctg ctgcggcagc tggcaacctg acttgtatcg tcgcgatcgg aaatgagaac
     2701 aggggcatct tgagcccctg cggacggtgc cgacaggtgc ttctcgatct gcatcctggg
     2761 atcaaagcca tagtgaagga cagtgatgga cagccgacgg cagttgggat tcgtgaattg
     2821 ctgccctctg gttatgtgtg ggagggctaa gcggccgctc gagtctagag ggcccgttta
     2881 aacccgctga tcagcctcga ctgtgccttc tagttgccag ccatctgttg tttgcccctc
     2941 ccccgtgcct tccttgaccc tggaaggtgc cactcccact gtcctttcct aataaaatga
     3001 ggaaattgca tcgcattgtc tgagtaggtg tcattctatt ctggggggtg gggtggggca
     3061 ggacagcaag ggggaggatt gggaagtcaa tagcaggcat gctggggatg cggtgggctc
     3121 tatggcttct gaggcaggtc gagggtacat gcgccttact ccttgtgagc gcatcgcgat
     3181 aagctctaga gggacagccc ccccccaaag cccccaggga tgtaattacg tccctccccc
     3241 gctagggggc agcagcgagc cgcccggggc tccgctccgg tccggcgctc cccccgcatc
     3301 cccgagccgg cagcgtgcgg ggacagcccg ggcacgggga aggtggcacg ggatcgcttt
     3361 cctctgaacg cttctcgctg ctctttgagc ctgcagacac ctggggggat acggggaaaa
     3421 agctttaggc tgaaagagag atttagaatg acagaatcat agaacggcct gcgtacggat
     3481 ggggctctag ctctagagct tgatatcgaa ttcctgcagc cccgctagag ggacagcccc
     3541 cccccaaagc ccccagggat gtaattacgt ccctcccccg ctagggggca gcagcgagcc
     3601 gcccggggct ccgctccggt ccggcgctcc ccccgcatcc ccgagccggc agcgtgcggg
     3661 gacagcccgg gcacggggaa ggtggcacgg gatcgctttc ctctgaacgc ttctcgctgc
     3721 tctttgagcc tgcagacacc tggggggata cggggaaaaa gctttaggct gaaagagaga
     3781 tttagaatga cagaatcata gaacggcctg ggcgcgcctg gtggcgaacg atcaacagac
     3841 gggagagggc aaaagtcttc gctgacagcg accggactct agggggtatc cccnnnnnnn
     3901 nnnnnnnnnn nnnnnnnnnn nnnnnnnnnn nnnnnnnnnn nnnnnnnnnn nnnnnnnnnn
     3961 nnnnnnnnnn nnnnnnnnnn nnnnnnnnnn nnnnnnnnnn nnnnnnnnnn nnnnnnncnn
     4021 nnnnnnnnnn nnnnnnnnnn nnnnnnnnnn nnnnnnnnnn nnnnnnnnnn nnnnnnnnnn
     4081 nnnnnnnnnn nnnnnnnnnn nnnnnnnnna nnnnnnnnnn nnnnnnnnnn nnnnnnnnnn
     4141 nnnnnnnnnn nnnnnnnnnc ctttgacgtt ggagtccacg ttctttaata gtggactctt
     4201 gttccaaact ggaacaacac tcaaccctat ctcggtctat tcttttgatt tataagggat
     4261 tttgccgatt tcggcctatt ggttaaaaaa tgagctgatt taacaaaaat ttaacgcgaa
     4321 ttaattctgt ggaatgtgtg tcagttaggc tcaattagtc agcaaccata gtcccgcccc
     4381 taactccgcc catcccgccc ctaactccgc ccagttccgc ccattctccg ccccatggct
     4441 gactaatttt ttttatttat gcagaggccg aggccgcctc tgcctctgag ctattccaga
     4501 agtagtgagg aggctttttt ggaggcctag gcttttgcaa aaagctcccg ggagcttgta
     4561 tatccatttt cggaggttgg gcttcggaat cgttttccgg gacgccggct ggatgatcct
     4621 ccagcgcggg gatctcatgc tggagttctt cgcccacccc aacttgttta ttgcagctta
     4681 taatggttac aaataaagca atagcatcac aaatttcaca aataaagcat ttttttcact
     4741 gcattctagt tgtggtttgt ccaaactcat caatgtatct tatcatgtct gtataccgtc
     4801 gacctctagc tagagcttgg cgtaatcatg gtcatagctg tttcctgtgt gaaattgtta
     4861 tccgctcaca attccacaca acatacgagc cggaagcata aagtgtaaag cctggggtgc
     4921 ctaatgagtg agctaactca cattaattgc gttgcgctca ctgcccgctt tccagtcggg
     4981 aaacctgtcg tgccagctgc attaatgaat cggccaacgc gcggggagag gcggtttgcg
     5041 tattgggcgc tcttccgctt cctcgctcac tgactcgctg cgctcggtcg ttcggctgcg
     5101 gcgagcggta tcagctcact caaaggcggt aatacggtta tccacagaat caggggataa
     5161 cgcaggaaag aacatgtgag caaaaggcca gcaaaaggcc aggaaccgta aaaaggccgc
     5221 gttgctggcg tttttccata ggctccgccc ccctgacgag catcacaaaa atcgacgctc
     5281 aagtcagagg tggcgaaacc cgacaggact ataaagatac caggcgtttc cccctggaag
     5341 ctccctcgtg cgctctcctg ttccgaccct gccgcttacc ggatacctgt ccgcctttct
     5401 cccttcggga agcgtggcgc tttctcatag ctcacgctgt aggtatctca gttcggtgta
     5461 ggtcgttcgc tccaagctgg gctgtgtgca cgaacccccc gttcagcccg accgctgcgc
     5521 cttatccggt aactatcgtc ttgagtccaa cccggtaaga cacgacttat cgccactggc
     5581 agcagccact ggtaacagga ttagcagagc gaggtatgta ggcggtgcta cagagttctt
     5641 gaagtggtgg cctaactacg gctacactag aagaacagta tttggtatct gcgctctgct
     5701 gaagccagtt accttcggaa aaagagttgg tagctcttga tccggcaaac aaaccaccgc
     5761 tggtagcggt ttttttgttt gcaagcagca gattacgcgc agaaaaaaag gatctcaaga
     5821 agatcctttg atcttttcta cggggtctga cgctcagtgg aacgaaaact cacgttaagg
     5881 gattttggtc atgagattat caaaaaggat cttcacctag atccttttaa attaaaaatg
     5941 aagttttaaa tcaatctaaa gtatatatga gtaaacttgg tctgacagtt accaatgctt
     6001 aatcagtgag gcacctatct cagcgatctg tctatttcgt tcatccatag ttgcctgact
     6061 ccccgtcgtg tagataacta cgatacggga gggcttacca tctggcccca gtgctgcaat
     6121 gataccgcga gatccacgct caccggctcc agatttatca gcaataaacc agccagccgg
     6181 aagggccgag cgcagaagtg gtcctgcaac tttatccgcc tccatccagt ctattaattg
     6241 ttgccgggaa gctagagtaa gtagttcgcc agttaatagt ttgcgcaacg ttgttgccat
     6301 tgctacaggc atcgtggtgt cacgctcgtc gtttggtatg gcttcattca gctccggttc
     6361 ccaacgatca aggcgagtta catgatcccc catgttgtgc aaaaaagcgg ttagctcctt
     6421 cggtcctccg atcgttgtca gaagtaagtt ggccgcagtg ttatcactca tggttatggc
     6481 agcactgcat aattctctta ctgtcatgcc atccgtaaga tgcttttctg tgactggtga
     6541 gtactcaacc aagtcattct gagaatagtg tatgcggcga ccgagttgct cttgcccggc
     6601 gtcaatacgg gataataccg cgccacatag cagaacttta aaagtgctca tcattggaaa
     6661 acgttcttcg gggcgaaaac tctcaaggat cttaccgctg ttgagatcca gttcgatgta
     6721 acccactcgt gcacccaact gatcttcagc atcttttact ttcaccagcg tttctgggtg
     6781 agcaaaaaca ggaaggcaaa atgccgcaaa aaagggaata agggcgacac ggaaatgttg
     6841 aatactcata ctcttccttt ttcaatatta ttgaagcatt tatcagggtt attgtctcat
     6901 gagcggatac atatttgaat gtatttagaa aaataaacaa ataggggttc cgcgcacatt
     6961 tccccgaaaa gtgccacctg acgtc
//
