# Supplementary material for: The COMET toolkit for composing customizable genetic programs in mammalian cells
Source: Nat Commun. 2020 Feb 7;11:779. doi: 10.1038/s41467-019-14147-5 (PMC7005830; doi:10.1038/s41467-019-14147-5)
Supplement: Supplementary file 8 — Source Data [file 41467_2019_14147_MOESM8_ESM.zip › Source Data/Plasmid maps 5 - mMoClo/pJM451_EF1a_EBFP2-P2A-Blast_TUPV2.gb]

LOCUS       pJM451_EF1a_EBFP2-P2A-Blast_TUPV2                6985 bp ds-DNA     circular SYN 16-JUN-2019
DEFINITION  synthetic circular DNA
ACCESSION   .
VERSION     .
KEYWORDS    .
SOURCE      synthetic DNA construct
  ORGANISM  synthetic DNA construct
REFERENCE   1  (bases 1 to 6985)
  AUTHORS   Viswajit_Kandula
  TITLE     Direct Submission
  JOURNAL   Exported Sunday, Jun 16, 2019 from SnapGene 4.3.7
            https://www.snapgene.com
FEATURES             Location/Qualifiers
     source          1..6985
                     /organism="synthetic DNA construct"
                     /mol_type="other DNA"
     misc_feature    31..55
                     /label=TUPV2 Barcode
     promoter        351..1532
                     /label=EF-1-alpha promoter
                     /note="strong constitutive promoter for human elongation 
                     factor EF-1-alpha"
     intron          581..1523
                     /label=EF-1-alpha intron A
                     /note="intron upstream of the start codon of human 
                     EF-1-alpha"
     regulatory      1633..1642
                     /regulatory_class="other"
                     /note="vertebrate consensus sequence for strong initiation 
                     of translation (Kozak, 1987)"
     CDS             1639..2355
                     /codon_start=1
                     /product="enhanced blue variant of GFP (Ai et al., 2007)"
                     /label=EBFP2
                     /note="mammalian codon-optimized"
                     /translation="MVSKGEELFTGVVPILVELDGDVNGHKFSVRGEGEGDATNGKLTL
                     KFICTTGKLPVPWPTLVTTLSHGVQCFARYPDHMKQHDFFKSAMPEGYVQERTIFFKDD
                     GTYKTRAEVKFEGDTLVNRIELKGVDFKEDGNILGHKLEYNFNSHNIYIMAVKQKNGIK
                     VNFKIRHNVEDGSVQLADHYQQNTPIGDGPVLLPDSHYLSTQSVLSKDPNEKRDHMVLL
                     EFRTAAGITLGMDELYK"
     CDS             2383..2439
                     /codon_start=1
                     /product="2A peptide from porcine teschovirus-1 
                     polyprotein"
                     /label=P2A
                     /note="Eukaryotic ribosomes fail to insert a peptide bond 
                     between the Gly and Pro residues, yielding separate 
                     polypeptides."
                     /translation="ATNFSLLKQAGDVEENPGP"
     CDS             2452..2850
                     /codon_start=1
                     /gene="Aspergillus terreus BSD"
                     /product="blasticidin S deaminase"
                     /label=BSD
                     /note="confers resistance to blasticidin"
                     /translation="MAKPLSQEESTLIERATATINSIPISEDYSVASAALSSDGRIFTG
                     VNVYHFTGGPCAELVVLGTAAAAAAGNLTCIVAIGNENRGILSPCGRCRQVLLDLHPGI
                     KAIVKDSDGQPTAVGIRELLPSGYVWEG"
     polyA_signal    2901..3125
                     /label=bGH poly(A) signal
                     /note="bovine growth hormone polyadenylation signal"
     misc_feature    3143..3167
                     /label=TUPV2 Barcode
     misc_feature    3191..3426
                     /label=cHS4
     misc_feature    3530..3765
                     /label=cHS4
     rep_origin      3894..4322
                     /direction=RIGHT
                     /label=f1 ori
                     /note="f1 bacteriophage origin of replication; arrow 
                     indicates direction of (+) strand synthesis"
     rep_origin      4392..4527
                     /label=SV40 ori
                     /note="SV40 origin of replication"
     polyA_signal    4661..4782
                     /label=SV40 poly(A) signal
                     /note="SV40 polyadenylation signal"
     primer_bind     complement(4831..4847)
                     /label=M13 rev
                     /note="common sequencing primer, one of multiple similar 
                     variants"
     protein_bind    4855..4871
                     /label=lac operator
                     /bound_moiety="lac repressor encoded by lacI"
                     /note="The lac repressor binds to the lac operator to 
                     inhibit transcription in E. coli. This inhibition can be 
                     relieved by adding lactose or 
                     isopropyl-beta-D-thiogalactopyranoside (IPTG)."
     promoter        complement(4879..4909)
                     /label=lac promoter
                     /note="promoter for the E. coli lac operon"
     protein_bind    4924..4945
                     /label=CAP binding site
                     /bound_moiety="E. coli catabolite activator protein"
                     /note="CAP binding activates transcription in the presence 
                     of cAMP."
     rep_origin      complement(5233..5818)
                     /direction=LEFT
                     /label=ori
                     /note="high-copy-number ColE1/pMB1/pBR322/pUC origin of 
                     replication"
     CDS             complement(5989..6849)
                     /codon_start=1
                     /gene="bla"
                     /product="beta-lactamase"
                     /label=AmpR
                     /note="confers resistance to ampicillin, carbenicillin, and
                     related antibiotics"
                     /translation="MSIQHFRVALIPFFAAFCLPVFAHPETLVKVKDAEDQLGARVGYI
                     ELDLNSGKILESFRPEERFPMMSTFKVLLCGAVLSRIDAGQEQLGRRIHYSQNDLVEYS
                     PVTEKHLTDGMTVRELCSAAITMSDNTAANLLLTTIGGPKELTAFLHNMGDHVTRLDRW
                     EPELNEAIPNDERDTTMPVAMATTLRKLLTGELLTLASRQQLIDWMEADKVAGPLLRSA
                     LPAGWFIADKSGAGERGSRGIIAALGPDGKPSRIVVIYTTGSQATMDERNRQIAEIGAS
                     LIKHW"
     promoter        complement(6850..6954)
                     /gene="bla"
                     /label=AmpR promoter
ORIGIN
        1 gacggatcgg gagatcgaag acgggcaaaa ccgatgttga cggactaatc ctgacaagat
       61 ctggggaggt cgctgagtag tgcgcgagca aaatttaagc tacaacaagg caaggcttga
      121 ccgacaattg catgaagaat ctgcttaggg ttaggcgttt tgcgctgctt cgcgatgtac
      181 gggccagata tacgcgtgag taattcatac aaaaggactc gcccctgcct tggggaatcc
      241 cagggaccgt cgttaaactc ccactaacgt agaacccaga gatcgctgcg ttcccgcccc
      301 ctcacccgcc cgctctcgtc atcactgagg tggagaagag catgcgtgag gctccggtgc
      361 ccgtcagtgg gcagagcgca catcgcccac agtccccgag aagttggggg gaggggtcgg
      421 caattgaacc ggtgcctaga gaaggtggcg cggggtaaac tgggaaagtg atgtcgtgta
      481 ctggctccgc ctttttcccg agggtggggg agaaccgtat ataagtgcag tagtcgccgt
      541 gaacgttctt tttcgcaacg ggtttgccgc cagaacacag gtaagtgccg tgtgtggttc
      601 ccgcgggcct ggcctcttta cgggttatgg cccttgcgtg ccttgaatta cttccacgcc
      661 cctggctgca gtacgtgatt cttgatcccg agcttcgggt tggaagtggg tgggagagtt
      721 cgaggccttg cgcttaagga gccccttcgc ctcgtgcttg agttgaggcc tggcttgggc
      781 gctggggccg ccgcgtgcga atctggtggc accttcgcgc ctgtctcgct gctttcgata
      841 agtctctagc catttaaaat ttttgatgac ctgctgcgac gctttttttc tggcaagata
      901 gtcttgtaaa tgcgggccaa gatctgcaca ctggtatttc ggtttttggg gccgcgggcg
      961 gcgacggggc ccgtgcgtcc cagcgcacat gttcggcgag gcggggcctg cgagcgcggc
     1021 caccgagaat cggacggggg tagtctcaag ctggccggcc tgctctggtg cctggcctcg
     1081 cgccgccgtg tatcgccccg ccctgggcgg caaggctggc ccggtcggca ccagttgcgt
     1141 gagcggaaag atggccgctt cccggccctg ctgcagggag ctcaaaatgg aggacgcggc
     1201 gctcgggaga gcgggcgggt gagtcaccca cacaaaggaa aagggccttt ccgtcctcag
     1261 ccgtcgcttc atgtgactcc acggagtacc gggcgccgtc caggcacctc gattagttct
     1321 cgagcttttg gagtacgtcg tctttaggtt ggggggaggg gttttatgcg atggagtttc
     1381 cccacactga gtgggtggag actgaagtta ggccagcttg gcacttgatg taattctcct
     1441 tggaatttgc cctttttgag tttggatctt ggttcattct caagcctcag acagtggttc
     1501 aaagtttttt tcttccattt caggtgtcgt gagagctcgt ttagtgaacc gtcagatcgc
     1561 ctggagacgc catccacgct gttttgacct ccatagaaga gaacgggacc gatccaaatt
     1621 ctcgaggcta gcgccaccat ggtgagcaag ggcgaggagc tgttcaccgg ggtggtgccc
     1681 atcctggtcg agctggacgg cgacgtaaac ggccacaagt tcagcgtgag gggcgagggc
     1741 gagggcgatg ccaccaacgg caagctgacc ctgaagttca tctgcaccac cggcaagctg
     1801 cccgtgccct ggcccaccct cgtgaccacc ctgagccacg gcgtgcagtg cttcgcccgc
     1861 taccccgacc acatgaagca gcacgacttc ttcaagtccg ccatgcccga aggctacgtc
     1921 caggagcgca ccatcttctt caaggacgac ggcacctaca agacccgcgc cgaggtgaag
     1981 ttcgagggcg acaccctagt gaaccgcatc gagctgaagg gcgtcgactt caaggaggac
     2041 ggcaacatcc tggggcacaa gctggagtac aacttcaaca gccacaacat ctatatcatg
     2101 gccgtcaagc agaagaacgg catcaaggtg aacttcaaga tccgccacaa cgtggaggac
     2161 ggcagcgtgc agctcgccga ccactaccag cagaacaccc ccatcggcga cggccccgtg
     2221 ctgctgcccg acagccacta cctgagcacc cagtccgtgc tgagcaaaga ccccaacgag
     2281 aagcgcgatc acatggtcct gctggagttc cgcaccgccg ccgggatcac tctcggcatg
     2341 gacgagctgt acaaggaatt cggtagcaag cttggtagtg gagcaactaa cttttccctg
     2401 ctcaaacaag ccggggatgt agaggagaac cccggccccg ccccccttaa gatggccaag
     2461 cctttgtctc aagaagaatc caccctcatt gaaagagcaa cggctacaat caacagcatc
     2521 cccatctctg aggactacag cgtcgccagc gcagctctct ctagcgacgg ccgcatcttc
     2581 actggtgtca atgtatatca ttttactggg ggaccttgtg cagaactcgt ggtgctgggc
     2641 actgctgctg ctgcggcagc tggcaacctg acttgtatcg tcgcgatcgg aaatgagaac
     2701 aggggcatct tgagcccctg cggacggtgc cgacaggtgc ttctcgatct gcatcctggg
     2761 atcaaagcca tagtgaagga cagtgatgga cagccgacgg cagttgggat tcgtgaattg
     2821 ctgccctctg gttatgtgtg ggagggctaa gcggccgctc gagtctagag ggcccgttta
     2881 aacccgctga tcagcctcga ctgtgccttc tagttgccag ccatctgttg tttgcccctc
     2941 ccccgtgcct tccttgaccc tggaaggtgc cactcccact gtcctttcct aataaaatga
     3001 ggaaattgca tcgcattgtc tgagtaggtg tcattctatt ctggggggtg gggtggggca
     3061 ggacagcaag ggggaggatt gggaagtcaa tagcaggcat gctggggatg cggtgggctc
     3121 tatggcttct gaggcaggtc gaagaactat ttcctggctg ttacgcgagc gcatcgcgat
     3181 aagctctaga gggacagccc ccccccaaag cccccaggga tgtaattacg tccctccccc
     3241 gctagggggc agcagcgagc cgcccggggc tccgctccgg tccggcgctc cccccgcatc
     3301 cccgagccgg cagcgtgcgg ggacagcccg ggcacgggga aggtggcacg ggatcgcttt
     3361 cctctgaacg cttctcgctg ctctttgagc ctgcagacac ctggggggat acggggaaaa
     3421 agctttaggc tgaaagagag atttagaatg acagaatcat agaacggcct gcgtacggat
     3481 ggggctctag ctctagagct tgatatcgaa ttcctgcagc cccgctagag ggacagcccc
     3541 cccccaaagc ccccagggat gtaattacgt ccctcccccg ctagggggca gcagcgagcc
     3601 gcccggggct ccgctccggt ccggcgctcc ccccgcatcc ccgagccggc agcgtgcggg
     3661 gacagcccgg gcacggggaa ggtggcacgg gatcgctttc ctctgaacgc ttctcgctgc
     3721 tctttgagcc tgcagacacc tggggggata cggggaaaaa gctttaggct gaaagagaga
     3781 tttagaatga cagaatcata gaacggcctg ggcgcgcctg gtggcgaacg atcaacagac
     3841 gggagaggac taaagtcttc gctgacagcg accggactct agggggtatc cccnnnnnnn
     3901 nnnnnnnnnn nnnnnnnnnn nnnnnnnnnn nnnnnnnnnn nnnnnnnnnn nnnnnnnnnn
     3961 nnnnnnnnnn nnnnnnnnnn nnnnnnnnnn nnnnnnnnnn nnnnnnnnnn nnnnnnncnn
     4021 nnnnnnnnnn nnnnnnnnnn nnnnnnnnnn nnnnnnnnnn nnnnnnnnnn nnnnnnnnnn
     4081 nnnnnnnnnn nnnnnnnnnn nnnnnnnnna nnnnnnnnnn nnnnnnnnnn nnnnnnnnnn
     4141 nnnnnnnnnn nnnnnnnnnc ctttgacgtt ggagtccacg ttctttaata gtggactctt
     4201 gttccaaact ggaacaacac tcaaccctat ctcggtctat tcttttgatt tataagggat
     4261 tttgccgatt tcggcctatt ggttaaaaaa tgagctgatt taacaaaaat ttaacgcgaa
     4321 ttaattctgt ggaatgtgtg tcagttaggc tcaattagtc agcaaccata gtcccgcccc
     4381 taactccgcc catcccgccc ctaactccgc ccagttccgc ccattctccg ccccatggct
     4441 gactaatttt ttttatttat gcagaggccg aggccgcctc tgcctctgag ctattccaga
     4501 agtagtgagg aggctttttt ggaggcctag gcttttgcaa aaagctcccg ggagcttgta
     4561 tatccatttt cggaggttgg gcttcggaat cgttttccgg gacgccggct ggatgatcct
     4621 ccagcgcggg gatctcatgc tggagttctt cgcccacccc aacttgttta ttgcagctta
     4681 taatggttac aaataaagca atagcatcac aaatttcaca aataaagcat ttttttcact
     4741 gcattctagt tgtggtttgt ccaaactcat caatgtatct tatcatgtct gtataccgtc
     4801 gacctctagc tagagcttgg cgtaatcatg gtcatagctg tttcctgtgt gaaattgtta
     4861 tccgctcaca attccacaca acatacgagc cggaagcata aagtgtaaag cctggggtgc
     4921 ctaatgagtg agctaactca cattaattgc gttgcgctca ctgcccgctt tccagtcggg
     4981 aaacctgtcg tgccagctgc attaatgaat cggccaacgc gcggggagag gcggtttgcg
     5041 tattgggcgc tcttccgctt cctcgctcac tgactcgctg cgctcggtcg ttcggctgcg
     5101 gcgagcggta tcagctcact caaaggcggt aatacggtta tccacagaat caggggataa
     5161 cgcaggaaag aacatgtgag caaaaggcca gcaaaaggcc aggaaccgta aaaaggccgc
     5221 gttgctggcg tttttccata ggctccgccc ccctgacgag catcacaaaa atcgacgctc
     5281 aagtcagagg tggcgaaacc cgacaggact ataaagatac caggcgtttc cccctggaag
     5341 ctccctcgtg cgctctcctg ttccgaccct gccgcttacc ggatacctgt ccgcctttct
     5401 cccttcggga agcgtggcgc tttctcatag ctcacgctgt aggtatctca gttcggtgta
     5461 ggtcgttcgc tccaagctgg gctgtgtgca cgaacccccc gttcagcccg accgctgcgc
     5521 cttatccggt aactatcgtc ttgagtccaa cccggtaaga cacgacttat cgccactggc
     5581 agcagccact ggtaacagga ttagcagagc gaggtatgta ggcggtgcta cagagttctt
     5641 gaagtggtgg cctaactacg gctacactag aagaacagta tttggtatct gcgctctgct
     5701 gaagccagtt accttcggaa aaagagttgg tagctcttga tccggcaaac aaaccaccgc
     5761 tggtagcggt ttttttgttt gcaagcagca gattacgcgc agaaaaaaag gatctcaaga
     5821 agatcctttg atcttttcta cggggtctga cgctcagtgg aacgaaaact cacgttaagg
     5881 gattttggtc atgagattat caaaaaggat cttcacctag atccttttaa attaaaaatg
     5941 aagttttaaa tcaatctaaa gtatatatga gtaaacttgg tctgacagtt accaatgctt
     6001 aatcagtgag gcacctatct cagcgatctg tctatttcgt tcatccatag ttgcctgact
     6061 ccccgtcgtg tagataacta cgatacggga gggcttacca tctggcccca gtgctgcaat
     6121 gataccgcga gatccacgct caccggctcc agatttatca gcaataaacc agccagccgg
     6181 aagggccgag cgcagaagtg gtcctgcaac tttatccgcc tccatccagt ctattaattg
     6241 ttgccgggaa gctagagtaa gtagttcgcc agttaatagt ttgcgcaacg ttgttgccat
     6301 tgctacaggc atcgtggtgt cacgctcgtc gtttggtatg gcttcattca gctccggttc
     6361 ccaacgatca aggcgagtta catgatcccc catgttgtgc aaaaaagcgg ttagctcctt
     6421 cggtcctccg atcgttgtca gaagtaagtt ggccgcagtg ttatcactca tggttatggc
     6481 agcactgcat aattctctta ctgtcatgcc atccgtaaga tgcttttctg tgactggtga
     6541 gtactcaacc aagtcattct gagaatagtg tatgcggcga ccgagttgct cttgcccggc
     6601 gtcaatacgg gataataccg cgccacatag cagaacttta aaagtgctca tcattggaaa
     6661 acgttcttcg gggcgaaaac tctcaaggat cttaccgctg ttgagatcca gttcgatgta
     6721 acccactcgt gcacccaact gatcttcagc atcttttact ttcaccagcg tttctgggtg
     6781 agcaaaaaca ggaaggcaaa atgccgcaaa aaagggaata agggcgacac ggaaatgttg
     6841 aatactcata ctcttccttt ttcaatatta ttgaagcatt tatcagggtt attgtctcat
     6901 gagcggatac atatttgaat gtatttagaa aaataaacaa ataggggttc cgcgcacatt
     6961 tccccgaaaa gtgccacctg acgtc
//
