# Supplementary material for: The COMET toolkit for composing customizable genetic programs in mammalian cells
Source: Nat Commun. 2020 Feb 7;11:779. doi: 10.1038/s41467-019-14147-5 (PMC7005830; doi:10.1038/s41467-019-14147-5)
Supplement: Supplementary file 8 — Source Data [file 41467_2019_14147_MOESM8_ESM.zip › Source Data/Plasmid maps 5 - mMoClo/pJM452_EF1a_EBFP2-P2A-Blast_TUPV3.gb]

LOCUS       pJM452_EF1a_EBFP2-P2A-Blast_TUPV3                6985 bp ds-DNA     circular SYN 16-JUN-2019
DEFINITION  synthetic circular DNA
ACCESSION   .
VERSION     .
KEYWORDS    .
SOURCE      synthetic DNA construct
  ORGANISM  synthetic DNA construct
REFERENCE   1  (bases 1 to 6985)
  AUTHORS   Viswajit_Kandula
  TITLE     Direct Submission
  JOURNAL   Exported Sunday, Jun 16, 2019 from SnapGene 4.3.7
            https://www.snapgene.com
FEATURES             Location/Qualifiers
     source          1..6985
                     /organism="synthetic DNA construct"
                     /mol_type="other DNA"
     misc_feature    31..55
                     /label=TUPV3 Barcode
     promoter        351..1532
                     /label=EF-1-alpha promoter
                     /note="strong constitutive promoter for human elongation 
                     factor EF-1-alpha"
     intron          581..1523
                     /label=EF-1-alpha intron A
                     /note="intron upstream of the start codon of human 
                     EF-1-alpha"
     regulatory      1633..1642
                     /regulatory_class="other"
                     /note="vertebrate consensus sequence for strong initiation 
                     of translation (Kozak, 1987)"
     CDS             1639..2355
                     /codon_start=1
                     /product="enhanced blue variant of GFP (Ai et al., 2007)"
                     /label=EBFP2
                     /note="mammalian codon-optimized"
                     /translation="MVSKGEELFTGVVPILVELDGDVNGHKFSVRGEGEGDATNGKLTL
                     KFICTTGKLPVPWPTLVTTLSHGVQCFARYPDHMKQHDFFKSAMPEGYVQERTIFFKDD
                     GTYKTRAEVKFEGDTLVNRIELKGVDFKEDGNILGHKLEYNFNSHNIYIMAVKQKNGIK
                     VNFKIRHNVEDGSVQLADHYQQNTPIGDGPVLLPDSHYLSTQSVLSKDPNEKRDHMVLL
                     EFRTAAGITLGMDELYK"
     CDS             2383..2439
                     /codon_start=1
                     /product="2A peptide from porcine teschovirus-1 
                     polyprotein"
                     /label=P2A
                     /note="Eukaryotic ribosomes fail to insert a peptide bond 
                     between the Gly and Pro residues, yielding separate 
                     polypeptides."
                     /translation="ATNFSLLKQAGDVEENPGP"
     CDS             2452..2850
                     /codon_start=1
                     /gene="Aspergillus terreus BSD"
                     /product="blasticidin S deaminase"
                     /label=BSD
                     /note="confers resistance to blasticidin"
                     /translation="MAKPLSQEESTLIERATATINSIPISEDYSVASAALSSDGRIFTG
                     VNVYHFTGGPCAELVVLGTAAAAAAGNLTCIVAIGNENRGILSPCGRCRQVLLDLHPGI
                     KAIVKDSDGQPTAVGIRELLPSGYVWEG"
     polyA_signal    2901..3125
                     /label=bGH poly(A) signal
                     /note="bovine growth hormone polyadenylation signal"
     misc_feature    3143..3167
                     /label=TUPV3 Barcode
     misc_feature    3191..3426
                     /label=cHS4
     misc_feature    3530..3765
                     /label=cHS4
     rep_origin      3894..4322
                     /direction=RIGHT
                     /label=f1 ori
                     /note="f1 bacteriophage origin of replication; arrow 
                     indicates direction of (+) strand synthesis"
     rep_origin      4392..4527
                     /label=SV40 ori
                     /note="SV40 origin of replication"
     polyA_signal    4661..4782
                     /label=SV40 poly(A) signal
                     /note="SV40 polyadenylation signal"
     primer_bind     complement(4831..4847)
                     /label=M13 rev
                     /note="common sequencing primer, one of multiple similar 
                     variants"
     protein_bind    4855..4871
                     /label=lac operator
                     /bound_moiety="lac repressor encoded by lacI"
                     /note="The lac repressor binds to the lac operator to 
                     inhibit transcription in E. coli. This inhibition can be 
                     relieved by adding lactose or 
                     isopropyl-beta-D-thiogalactopyranoside (IPTG)."
     promoter        complement(4879..4909)
                     /label=lac promoter
                     /note="promoter for the E. coli lac operon"
     protein_bind    4924..4945
                     /label=CAP binding site
                     /bound_moiety="E. coli catabolite activator protein"
                     /note="CAP binding activates transcription in the presence 
                     of cAMP."
     rep_origin      complement(5233..5818)
                     /direction=LEFT
                     /label=ori
                     /note="high-copy-number ColE1/pMB1/pBR322/pUC origin of 
                     replication"
     CDS             complement(5989..6849)
                     /codon_start=1
                     /gene="bla"
                     /product="beta-lactamase"
                     /label=AmpR
                     /note="confers resistance to ampicillin, carbenicillin, and
                     related antibiotics"
                     /translation="MSIQHFRVALIPFFAAFCLPVFAHPETLVKVKDAEDQLGARVGYI
                     ELDLNSGKILESFRPEERFPMMSTFKVLLCGAVLSRIDAGQEQLGRRIHYSQNDLVEYS
                     PVTEKHLTDGMTVRELCSAAITMSDNTAANLLLTTIGGPKELTAFLHNMGDHVTRLDRW
                     EPELNEAIPNDERDTTMPVAMATTLRKLLTGELLTLASRQQLIDWMEADKVAGPLLRSA
                     LPAGWFIADKSGAGERGSRGIIAALGPDGKPSRIVVIYTTGSQATMDERNRQIAEIGAS
                     LIKHW"
     promoter        complement(6850..6954)
                     /gene="bla"
                     /label=AmpR promoter
ORIGIN
        1 gacggatcgg gagatcgaag acggactaaa tagtagttca gacgccgtta agcgcaagat
       61 ctggggaggt cgctgagtag tgcgcgagca aaatttaagc tacaacaagg caaggcttga
      121 ccgacaattg catgaagaat ctgcttaggg ttaggcgttt tgcgctgctt cgcgatgtac
      181 gggccagata tacgcgtgag taattcatac aaaaggactc gcccctgcct tggggaatcc
      241 cagggaccgt cgttaaactc ccactaacgt agaacccaga gatcgctgcg ttcccgcccc
      301 ctcacccgcc cgctctcgtc atcactgagg tggagaagag catgcgtgag gctccggtgc
      361 ccgtcagtgg gcagagcgca catcgcccac agtccccgag aagttggggg gaggggtcgg
      421 caattgaacc ggtgcctaga gaaggtggcg cggggtaaac tgggaaagtg atgtcgtgta
      481 ctggctccgc ctttttcccg agggtggggg agaaccgtat ataagtgcag tagtcgccgt
      541 gaacgttctt tttcgcaacg ggtttgccgc cagaacacag gtaagtgccg tgtgtggttc
      601 ccgcgggcct ggcctcttta cgggttatgg cccttgcgtg ccttgaatta cttccacgcc
      661 cctggctgca gtacgtgatt cttgatcccg agcttcgggt tggaagtggg tgggagagtt
      721 cgaggccttg cgcttaagga gccccttcgc ctcgtgcttg agttgaggcc tggcttgggc
      781 gctggggccg ccgcgtgcga atctggtggc accttcgcgc ctgtctcgct gctttcgata
      841 agtctctagc catttaaaat ttttgatgac ctgctgcgac gctttttttc tggcaagata
      901 gtcttgtaaa tgcgggccaa gatctgcaca ctggtatttc ggtttttggg gccgcgggcg
      961 gcgacggggc ccgtgcgtcc cagcgcacat gttcggcgag gcggggcctg cgagcgcggc
     1021 caccgagaat cggacggggg tagtctcaag ctggccggcc tgctctggtg cctggcctcg
     1081 cgccgccgtg tatcgccccg ccctgggcgg caaggctggc ccggtcggca ccagttgcgt
     1141 gagcggaaag atggccgctt cccggccctg ctgcagggag ctcaaaatgg aggacgcggc
     1201 gctcgggaga gcgggcgggt gagtcaccca cacaaaggaa aagggccttt ccgtcctcag
     1261 ccgtcgcttc atgtgactcc acggagtacc gggcgccgtc caggcacctc gattagttct
     1321 cgagcttttg gagtacgtcg tctttaggtt ggggggaggg gttttatgcg atggagtttc
     1381 cccacactga gtgggtggag actgaagtta ggccagcttg gcacttgatg taattctcct
     1441 tggaatttgc cctttttgag tttggatctt ggttcattct caagcctcag acagtggttc
     1501 aaagtttttt tcttccattt caggtgtcgt gagagctcgt ttagtgaacc gtcagatcgc
     1561 ctggagacgc catccacgct gttttgacct ccatagaaga gaacgggacc gatccaaatt
     1621 ctcgaggcta gcgccaccat ggtgagcaag ggcgaggagc tgttcaccgg ggtggtgccc
     1681 atcctggtcg agctggacgg cgacgtaaac ggccacaagt tcagcgtgag gggcgagggc
     1741 gagggcgatg ccaccaacgg caagctgacc ctgaagttca tctgcaccac cggcaagctg
     1801 cccgtgccct ggcccaccct cgtgaccacc ctgagccacg gcgtgcagtg cttcgcccgc
     1861 taccccgacc acatgaagca gcacgacttc ttcaagtccg ccatgcccga aggctacgtc
     1921 caggagcgca ccatcttctt caaggacgac ggcacctaca agacccgcgc cgaggtgaag
     1981 ttcgagggcg acaccctagt gaaccgcatc gagctgaagg gcgtcgactt caaggaggac
     2041 ggcaacatcc tggggcacaa gctggagtac aacttcaaca gccacaacat ctatatcatg
     2101 gccgtcaagc agaagaacgg catcaaggtg aacttcaaga tccgccacaa cgtggaggac
     2161 ggcagcgtgc agctcgccga ccactaccag cagaacaccc ccatcggcga cggccccgtg
     2221 ctgctgcccg acagccacta cctgagcacc cagtccgtgc tgagcaaaga ccccaacgag
     2281 aagcgcgatc acatggtcct gctggagttc cgcaccgccg ccgggatcac tctcggcatg
     2341 gacgagctgt acaaggaatt cggtagcaag cttggtagtg gagcaactaa cttttccctg
     2401 ctcaaacaag ccggggatgt agaggagaac cccggccccg ccccccttaa gatggccaag
     2461 cctttgtctc aagaagaatc caccctcatt gaaagagcaa cggctacaat caacagcatc
     2521 cccatctctg aggactacag cgtcgccagc gcagctctct ctagcgacgg ccgcatcttc
     2581 actggtgtca atgtatatca ttttactggg ggaccttgtg cagaactcgt ggtgctgggc
     2641 actgctgctg ctgcggcagc tggcaacctg acttgtatcg tcgcgatcgg aaatgagaac
     2701 aggggcatct tgagcccctg cggacggtgc cgacaggtgc ttctcgatct gcatcctggg
     2761 atcaaagcca tagtgaagga cagtgatgga cagccgacgg cagttgggat tcgtgaattg
     2821 ctgccctctg gttatgtgtg ggagggctaa gcggccgctc gagtctagag ggcccgttta
     2881 aacccgctga tcagcctcga ctgtgccttc tagttgccag ccatctgttg tttgcccctc
     2941 ccccgtgcct tccttgaccc tggaaggtgc cactcccact gtcctttcct aataaaatga
     3001 ggaaattgca tcgcattgtc tgagtaggtg tcattctatt ctggggggtg gggtggggca
     3061 ggacagcaag ggggaggatt gggaagtcaa tagcaggcat gctggggatg cggtgggctc
     3121 tatggcttct gaggcaggtc gaagagactg cccgacacat cttagtgagc gcatcgcgat
     3181 aagctctaga gggacagccc ccccccaaag cccccaggga tgtaattacg tccctccccc
     3241 gctagggggc agcagcgagc cgcccggggc tccgctccgg tccggcgctc cccccgcatc
     3301 cccgagccgg cagcgtgcgg ggacagcccg ggcacgggga aggtggcacg ggatcgcttt
     3361 cctctgaacg cttctcgctg ctctttgagc ctgcagacac ctggggggat acggggaaaa
     3421 agctttaggc tgaaagagag atttagaatg acagaatcat agaacggcct gcgtacggat
     3481 ggggctctag ctctagagct tgatatcgaa ttcctgcagc cccgctagag ggacagcccc
     3541 cccccaaagc ccccagggat gtaattacgt ccctcccccg ctagggggca gcagcgagcc
     3601 gcccggggct ccgctccggt ccggcgctcc ccccgcatcc ccgagccggc agcgtgcggg
     3661 gacagcccgg gcacggggaa ggtggcacgg gatcgctttc ctctgaacgc ttctcgctgc
     3721 tctttgagcc tgcagacacc tggggggata cggggaaaaa gctttaggct gaaagagaga
     3781 tttagaatga cagaatcata gaacggcctg ggcgcgcctg gtggcgaacg atcaacagac
     3841 gggagaggtt acaagtcttc gctgacagcg accggactct agggggtatc cccnnnnnnn
     3901 nnnnnnnnnn nnnnnnnnnn nnnnnnnnnn nnnnnnnnnn nnnnnnnnnn nnnnnnnnnn
     3961 nnnnnnnnnn nnnnnnnnnn nnnnnnnnnn nnnnnnnnnn nnnnnnnnnn nnnnnnncnn
     4021 nnnnnnnnnn nnnnnnnnnn nnnnnnnnnn nnnnnnnnnn nnnnnnnnnn nnnnnnnnnn
     4081 nnnnnnnnnn nnnnnnnnnn nnnnnnnnna nnnnnnnnnn nnnnnnnnnn nnnnnnnnnn
     4141 nnnnnnnnnn nnnnnnnnnc ctttgacgtt ggagtccacg ttctttaata gtggactctt
     4201 gttccaaact ggaacaacac tcaaccctat ctcggtctat tcttttgatt tataagggat
     4261 tttgccgatt tcggcctatt ggttaaaaaa tgagctgatt taacaaaaat ttaacgcgaa
     4321 ttaattctgt ggaatgtgtg tcagttaggc tcaattagtc agcaaccata gtcccgcccc
     4381 taactccgcc catcccgccc ctaactccgc ccagttccgc ccattctccg ccccatggct
     4441 gactaatttt ttttatttat gcagaggccg aggccgcctc tgcctctgag ctattccaga
     4501 agtagtgagg aggctttttt ggaggcctag gcttttgcaa aaagctcccg ggagcttgta
     4561 tatccatttt cggaggttgg gcttcggaat cgttttccgg gacgccggct ggatgatcct
     4621 ccagcgcggg gatctcatgc tggagttctt cgcccacccc aacttgttta ttgcagctta
     4681 taatggttac aaataaagca atagcatcac aaatttcaca aataaagcat ttttttcact
     4741 gcattctagt tgtggtttgt ccaaactcat caatgtatct tatcatgtct gtataccgtc
     4801 gacctctagc tagagcttgg cgtaatcatg gtcatagctg tttcctgtgt gaaattgtta
     4861 tccgctcaca attccacaca acatacgagc cggaagcata aagtgtaaag cctggggtgc
     4921 ctaatgagtg agctaactca cattaattgc gttgcgctca ctgcccgctt tccagtcggg
     4981 aaacctgtcg tgccagctgc attaatgaat cggccaacgc gcggggagag gcggtttgcg
     5041 tattgggcgc tcttccgctt cctcgctcac tgactcgctg cgctcggtcg ttcggctgcg
     5101 gcgagcggta tcagctcact caaaggcggt aatacggtta tccacagaat caggggataa
     5161 cgcaggaaag aacatgtgag caaaaggcca gcaaaaggcc aggaaccgta aaaaggccgc
     5221 gttgctggcg tttttccata ggctccgccc ccctgacgag catcacaaaa atcgacgctc
     5281 aagtcagagg tggcgaaacc cgacaggact ataaagatac caggcgtttc cccctggaag
     5341 ctccctcgtg cgctctcctg ttccgaccct gccgcttacc ggatacctgt ccgcctttct
     5401 cccttcggga agcgtggcgc tttctcatag ctcacgctgt aggtatctca gttcggtgta
     5461 ggtcgttcgc tccaagctgg gctgtgtgca cgaacccccc gttcagcccg accgctgcgc
     5521 cttatccggt aactatcgtc ttgagtccaa cccggtaaga cacgacttat cgccactggc
     5581 agcagccact ggtaacagga ttagcagagc gaggtatgta ggcggtgcta cagagttctt
     5641 gaagtggtgg cctaactacg gctacactag aagaacagta tttggtatct gcgctctgct
     5701 gaagccagtt accttcggaa aaagagttgg tagctcttga tccggcaaac aaaccaccgc
     5761 tggtagcggt ttttttgttt gcaagcagca gattacgcgc agaaaaaaag gatctcaaga
     5821 agatcctttg atcttttcta cggggtctga cgctcagtgg aacgaaaact cacgttaagg
     5881 gattttggtc atgagattat caaaaaggat cttcacctag atccttttaa attaaaaatg
     5941 aagttttaaa tcaatctaaa gtatatatga gtaaacttgg tctgacagtt accaatgctt
     6001 aatcagtgag gcacctatct cagcgatctg tctatttcgt tcatccatag ttgcctgact
     6061 ccccgtcgtg tagataacta cgatacggga gggcttacca tctggcccca gtgctgcaat
     6121 gataccgcga gatccacgct caccggctcc agatttatca gcaataaacc agccagccgg
     6181 aagggccgag cgcagaagtg gtcctgcaac tttatccgcc tccatccagt ctattaattg
     6241 ttgccgggaa gctagagtaa gtagttcgcc agttaatagt ttgcgcaacg ttgttgccat
     6301 tgctacaggc atcgtggtgt cacgctcgtc gtttggtatg gcttcattca gctccggttc
     6361 ccaacgatca aggcgagtta catgatcccc catgttgtgc aaaaaagcgg ttagctcctt
     6421 cggtcctccg atcgttgtca gaagtaagtt ggccgcagtg ttatcactca tggttatggc
     6481 agcactgcat aattctctta ctgtcatgcc atccgtaaga tgcttttctg tgactggtga
     6541 gtactcaacc aagtcattct gagaatagtg tatgcggcga ccgagttgct cttgcccggc
     6601 gtcaatacgg gataataccg cgccacatag cagaacttta aaagtgctca tcattggaaa
     6661 acgttcttcg gggcgaaaac tctcaaggat cttaccgctg ttgagatcca gttcgatgta
     6721 acccactcgt gcacccaact gatcttcagc atcttttact ttcaccagcg tttctgggtg
     6781 agcaaaaaca ggaaggcaaa atgccgcaaa aaagggaata agggcgacac ggaaatgttg
     6841 aatactcata ctcttccttt ttcaatatta ttgaagcatt tatcagggtt attgtctcat
     6901 gagcggatac atatttgaat gtatttagaa aaataaacaa ataggggttc cgcgcacatt
     6961 tccccgaaaa gtgccacctg acgtc
//
