# Supplementary material for: The COMET toolkit for composing customizable genetic programs in mammalian cells
Source: Nat Commun. 2020 Feb 7;11:779. doi: 10.1038/s41467-019-14147-5 (PMC7005830; doi:10.1038/s41467-019-14147-5)
Supplement: Supplementary file 8 — Source Data [file 41467_2019_14147_MOESM8_ESM.zip › Source Data/Plasmid maps 5 - mMoClo/pJM453_EF1a_EFBP2-P2A-Blast_TUPV4.gb]

LOCUS       pJM453_EF1a_EFBP2-P2A-Blast_TUPV4                6985 bp ds-DNA     circular SYN 16-JUN-2019
DEFINITION  synthetic circular DNA
ACCESSION   .
VERSION     .
KEYWORDS    .
SOURCE      synthetic DNA construct
  ORGANISM  synthetic DNA construct
REFERENCE   1  (bases 1 to 6985)
  AUTHORS   Viswajit_Kandula
  TITLE     Direct Submission
  JOURNAL   Exported Sunday, Jun 16, 2019 from SnapGene 4.3.7
            https://www.snapgene.com
FEATURES             Location/Qualifiers
     source          1..6985
                     /organism="synthetic DNA construct"
                     /mol_type="other DNA"
     misc_feature    31..55
                     /label=TUPV4 Barcode
     promoter        351..1532
                     /label=EF-1-alpha promoter
                     /note="strong constitutive promoter for human elongation 
                     factor EF-1-alpha"
     intron          581..1523
                     /label=EF-1-alpha intron A
                     /note="intron upstream of the start codon of human 
                     EF-1-alpha"
     regulatory      1633..1642
                     /regulatory_class="other"
                     /note="vertebrate consensus sequence for strong initiation 
                     of translation (Kozak, 1987)"
     CDS             1639..2355
                     /codon_start=1
                     /product="enhanced blue variant of GFP (Ai et al., 2007)"
                     /label=EBFP2
                     /note="mammalian codon-optimized"
                     /translation="MVSKGEELFTGVVPILVELDGDVNGHKFSVRGEGEGDATNGKLTL
                     KFICTTGKLPVPWPTLVTTLSHGVQCFARYPDHMKQHDFFKSAMPEGYVQERTIFFKDD
                     GTYKTRAEVKFEGDTLVNRIELKGVDFKEDGNILGHKLEYNFNSHNIYIMAVKQKNGIK
                     VNFKIRHNVEDGSVQLADHYQQNTPIGDGPVLLPDSHYLSTQSVLSKDPNEKRDHMVLL
                     EFRTAAGITLGMDELYK"
     CDS             2383..2439
                     /codon_start=1
                     /product="2A peptide from porcine teschovirus-1 
                     polyprotein"
                     /label=P2A
                     /note="Eukaryotic ribosomes fail to insert a peptide bond 
                     between the Gly and Pro residues, yielding separate 
                     polypeptides."
                     /translation="ATNFSLLKQAGDVEENPGP"
     CDS             2452..2850
                     /codon_start=1
                     /gene="Aspergillus terreus BSD"
                     /product="blasticidin S deaminase"
                     /label=BSD
                     /note="confers resistance to blasticidin"
                     /translation="MAKPLSQEESTLIERATATINSIPISEDYSVASAALSSDGRIFTG
                     VNVYHFTGGPCAELVVLGTAAAAAAGNLTCIVAIGNENRGILSPCGRCRQVLLDLHPGI
                     KAIVKDSDGQPTAVGIRELLPSGYVWEG"
     polyA_signal    2901..3125
                     /label=bGH poly(A) signal
                     /note="bovine growth hormone polyadenylation signal"
     misc_feature    3143..3167
                     /label=TUPV4 Barcode
     misc_feature    3191..3426
                     /label=cHS4
     misc_feature    3530..3765
                     /label=cHS4
     rep_origin      3894..4322
                     /direction=RIGHT
                     /label=f1 ori
                     /note="f1 bacteriophage origin of replication; arrow 
                     indicates direction of (+) strand synthesis"
     rep_origin      4392..4527
                     /label=SV40 ori
                     /note="SV40 origin of replication"
     polyA_signal    4661..4782
                     /label=SV40 poly(A) signal
                     /note="SV40 polyadenylation signal"
     primer_bind     complement(4831..4847)
                     /label=M13 rev
                     /note="common sequencing primer, one of multiple similar 
                     variants"
     protein_bind    4855..4871
                     /label=lac operator
                     /bound_moiety="lac repressor encoded by lacI"
                     /note="The lac repressor binds to the lac operator to 
                     inhibit transcription in E. coli. This inhibition can be 
                     relieved by adding lactose or 
                     isopropyl-beta-D-thiogalactopyranoside (IPTG)."
     promoter        complement(4879..4909)
                     /label=lac promoter
                     /note="promoter for the E. coli lac operon"
     protein_bind    4924..4945
                     /label=CAP binding site
                     /bound_moiety="E. coli catabolite activator protein"
                     /note="CAP binding activates transcription in the presence 
                     of cAMP."
     rep_origin      complement(5233..5818)
                     /direction=LEFT
                     /label=ori
                     /note="high-copy-number ColE1/pMB1/pBR322/pUC origin of 
                     replication"
     CDS             complement(5989..6849)
                     /codon_start=1
                     /gene="bla"
                     /product="beta-lactamase"
                     /label=AmpR
                     /note="confers resistance to ampicillin, carbenicillin, and
                     related antibiotics"
                     /translation="MSIQHFRVALIPFFAAFCLPVFAHPETLVKVKDAEDQLGARVGYI
                     ELDLNSGKILESFRPEERFPMMSTFKVLLCGAVLSRIDAGQEQLGRRIHYSQNDLVEYS
                     PVTEKHLTDGMTVRELCSAAITMSDNTAANLLLTTIGGPKELTAFLHNMGDHVTRLDRW
                     EPELNEAIPNDERDTTMPVAMATTLRKLLTGELLTLASRQQLIDWMEADKVAGPLLRSA
                     LPAGWFIADKSGAGERGSRGIIAALGPDGKPSRIVVIYTTGSQATMDERNRQIAEIGAS
                     LIKHW"
     promoter        complement(6850..6954)
                     /gene="bla"
                     /label=AmpR promoter
ORIGIN
        1 gacggatcgg gagatcgaag acggttacaa tatcccgtga agcttgagtg gaatcaagat
       61 ctggggaggt cgctgagtag tgcgcgagca aaatttaagc tacaacaagg caaggcttga
      121 ccgacaattg catgaagaat ctgcttaggg ttaggcgttt tgcgctgctt cgcgatgtac
      181 gggccagata tacgcgtgag taattcatac aaaaggactc gcccctgcct tggggaatcc
      241 cagggaccgt cgttaaactc ccactaacgt agaacccaga gatcgctgcg ttcccgcccc
      301 ctcacccgcc cgctctcgtc atcactgagg tggagaagag catgcgtgag gctccggtgc
      361 ccgtcagtgg gcagagcgca catcgcccac agtccccgag aagttggggg gaggggtcgg
      421 caattgaacc ggtgcctaga gaaggtggcg cggggtaaac tgggaaagtg atgtcgtgta
      481 ctggctccgc ctttttcccg agggtggggg agaaccgtat ataagtgcag tagtcgccgt
      541 gaacgttctt tttcgcaacg ggtttgccgc cagaacacag gtaagtgccg tgtgtggttc
      601 ccgcgggcct ggcctcttta cgggttatgg cccttgcgtg ccttgaatta cttccacgcc
      661 cctggctgca gtacgtgatt cttgatcccg agcttcgggt tggaagtggg tgggagagtt
      721 cgaggccttg cgcttaagga gccccttcgc ctcgtgcttg agttgaggcc tggcttgggc
      781 gctggggccg ccgcgtgcga atctggtggc accttcgcgc ctgtctcgct gctttcgata
      841 agtctctagc catttaaaat ttttgatgac ctgctgcgac gctttttttc tggcaagata
      901 gtcttgtaaa tgcgggccaa gatctgcaca ctggtatttc ggtttttggg gccgcgggcg
      961 gcgacggggc ccgtgcgtcc cagcgcacat gttcggcgag gcggggcctg cgagcgcggc
     1021 caccgagaat cggacggggg tagtctcaag ctggccggcc tgctctggtg cctggcctcg
     1081 cgccgccgtg tatcgccccg ccctgggcgg caaggctggc ccggtcggca ccagttgcgt
     1141 gagcggaaag atggccgctt cccggccctg ctgcagggag ctcaaaatgg aggacgcggc
     1201 gctcgggaga gcgggcgggt gagtcaccca cacaaaggaa aagggccttt ccgtcctcag
     1261 ccgtcgcttc atgtgactcc acggagtacc gggcgccgtc caggcacctc gattagttct
     1321 cgagcttttg gagtacgtcg tctttaggtt ggggggaggg gttttatgcg atggagtttc
     1381 cccacactga gtgggtggag actgaagtta ggccagcttg gcacttgatg taattctcct
     1441 tggaatttgc cctttttgag tttggatctt ggttcattct caagcctcag acagtggttc
     1501 aaagtttttt tcttccattt caggtgtcgt gagagctcgt ttagtgaacc gtcagatcgc
     1561 ctggagacgc catccacgct gttttgacct ccatagaaga gaacgggacc gatccaaatt
     1621 ctcgaggcta gcgccaccat ggtgagcaag ggcgaggagc tgttcaccgg ggtggtgccc
     1681 atcctggtcg agctggacgg cgacgtaaac ggccacaagt tcagcgtgag gggcgagggc
     1741 gagggcgatg ccaccaacgg caagctgacc ctgaagttca tctgcaccac cggcaagctg
     1801 cccgtgccct ggcccaccct cgtgaccacc ctgagccacg gcgtgcagtg cttcgcccgc
     1861 taccccgacc acatgaagca gcacgacttc ttcaagtccg ccatgcccga aggctacgtc
     1921 caggagcgca ccatcttctt caaggacgac ggcacctaca agacccgcgc cgaggtgaag
     1981 ttcgagggcg acaccctagt gaaccgcatc gagctgaagg gcgtcgactt caaggaggac
     2041 ggcaacatcc tggggcacaa gctggagtac aacttcaaca gccacaacat ctatatcatg
     2101 gccgtcaagc agaagaacgg catcaaggtg aacttcaaga tccgccacaa cgtggaggac
     2161 ggcagcgtgc agctcgccga ccactaccag cagaacaccc ccatcggcga cggccccgtg
     2221 ctgctgcccg acagccacta cctgagcacc cagtccgtgc tgagcaaaga ccccaacgag
     2281 aagcgcgatc acatggtcct gctggagttc cgcaccgccg ccgggatcac tctcggcatg
     2341 gacgagctgt acaaggaatt cggtagcaag cttggtagtg gagcaactaa cttttccctg
     2401 ctcaaacaag ccggggatgt agaggagaac cccggccccg ccccccttaa gatggccaag
     2461 cctttgtctc aagaagaatc caccctcatt gaaagagcaa cggctacaat caacagcatc
     2521 cccatctctg aggactacag cgtcgccagc gcagctctct ctagcgacgg ccgcatcttc
     2581 actggtgtca atgtatatca ttttactggg ggaccttgtg cagaactcgt ggtgctgggc
     2641 actgctgctg ctgcggcagc tggcaacctg acttgtatcg tcgcgatcgg aaatgagaac
     2701 aggggcatct tgagcccctg cggacggtgc cgacaggtgc ttctcgatct gcatcctggg
     2761 atcaaagcca tagtgaagga cagtgatgga cagccgacgg cagttgggat tcgtgaattg
     2821 ctgccctctg gttatgtgtg ggagggctaa gcggccgctc gagtctagag ggcccgttta
     2881 aacccgctga tcagcctcga ctgtgccttc tagttgccag ccatctgttg tttgcccctc
     2941 ccccgtgcct tccttgaccc tggaaggtgc cactcccact gtcctttcct aataaaatga
     3001 ggaaattgca tcgcattgtc tgagtaggtg tcattctatt ctggggggtg gggtggggca
     3061 ggacagcaag ggggaggatt gggaagtcaa tagcaggcat gctggggatg cggtgggctc
     3121 tatggcttct gaggcaggtc gacactgttt aacaagcccg tcagtagagc gcatcgcgat
     3181 aagctctaga gggacagccc ccccccaaag cccccaggga tgtaattacg tccctccccc
     3241 gctagggggc agcagcgagc cgcccggggc tccgctccgg tccggcgctc cccccgcatc
     3301 cccgagccgg cagcgtgcgg ggacagcccg ggcacgggga aggtggcacg ggatcgcttt
     3361 cctctgaacg cttctcgctg ctctttgagc ctgcagacac ctggggggat acggggaaaa
     3421 agctttaggc tgaaagagag atttagaatg acagaatcat agaacggcct gcgtacggat
     3481 ggggctctag ctctagagct tgatatcgaa ttcctgcagc cccgctagag ggacagcccc
     3541 cccccaaagc ccccagggat gtaattacgt ccctcccccg ctagggggca gcagcgagcc
     3601 gcccggggct ccgctccggt ccggcgctcc ccccgcatcc ccgagccggc agcgtgcggg
     3661 gacagcccgg gcacggggaa ggtggcacgg gatcgctttc ctctgaacgc ttctcgctgc
     3721 tctttgagcc tgcagacacc tggggggata cggggaaaaa gctttaggct gaaagagaga
     3781 tttagaatga cagaatcata gaacggcctg ggcgcgcctg gtggcgaacg atcaacagac
     3841 gggagaggca gaaagtcttc gctgacagcg accggactct agggggtatc cccnnnnnnn
     3901 nnnnnnnnnn nnnnnnnnnn nnnnnnnnnn nnnnnnnnnn nnnnnnnnnn nnnnnnnnnn
     3961 nnnnnnnnnn nnnnnnnnnn nnnnnnnnnn nnnnnnnnnn nnnnnnnnnn nnnnnnncnn
     4021 nnnnnnnnnn nnnnnnnnnn nnnnnnnnnn nnnnnnnnnn nnnnnnnnnn nnnnnnnnnn
     4081 nnnnnnnnnn nnnnnnnnnn nnnnnnnnna nnnnnnnnnn nnnnnnnnnn nnnnnnnnnn
     4141 nnnnnnnnnn nnnnnnnnnc ctttgacgtt ggagtccacg ttctttaata gtggactctt
     4201 gttccaaact ggaacaacac tcaaccctat ctcggtctat tcttttgatt tataagggat
     4261 tttgccgatt tcggcctatt ggttaaaaaa tgagctgatt taacaaaaat ttaacgcgaa
     4321 ttaattctgt ggaatgtgtg tcagttaggc tcaattagtc agcaaccata gtcccgcccc
     4381 taactccgcc catcccgccc ctaactccgc ccagttccgc ccattctccg ccccatggct
     4441 gactaatttt ttttatttat gcagaggccg aggccgcctc tgcctctgag ctattccaga
     4501 agtagtgagg aggctttttt ggaggcctag gcttttgcaa aaagctcccg ggagcttgta
     4561 tatccatttt cggaggttgg gcttcggaat cgttttccgg gacgccggct ggatgatcct
     4621 ccagcgcggg gatctcatgc tggagttctt cgcccacccc aacttgttta ttgcagctta
     4681 taatggttac aaataaagca atagcatcac aaatttcaca aataaagcat ttttttcact
     4741 gcattctagt tgtggtttgt ccaaactcat caatgtatct tatcatgtct gtataccgtc
     4801 gacctctagc tagagcttgg cgtaatcatg gtcatagctg tttcctgtgt gaaattgtta
     4861 tccgctcaca attccacaca acatacgagc cggaagcata aagtgtaaag cctggggtgc
     4921 ctaatgagtg agctaactca cattaattgc gttgcgctca ctgcccgctt tccagtcggg
     4981 aaacctgtcg tgccagctgc attaatgaat cggccaacgc gcggggagag gcggtttgcg
     5041 tattgggcgc tcttccgctt cctcgctcac tgactcgctg cgctcggtcg ttcggctgcg
     5101 gcgagcggta tcagctcact caaaggcggt aatacggtta tccacagaat caggggataa
     5161 cgcaggaaag aacatgtgag caaaaggcca gcaaaaggcc aggaaccgta aaaaggccgc
     5221 gttgctggcg tttttccata ggctccgccc ccctgacgag catcacaaaa atcgacgctc
     5281 aagtcagagg tggcgaaacc cgacaggact ataaagatac caggcgtttc cccctggaag
     5341 ctccctcgtg cgctctcctg ttccgaccct gccgcttacc ggatacctgt ccgcctttct
     5401 cccttcggga agcgtggcgc tttctcatag ctcacgctgt aggtatctca gttcggtgta
     5461 ggtcgttcgc tccaagctgg gctgtgtgca cgaacccccc gttcagcccg accgctgcgc
     5521 cttatccggt aactatcgtc ttgagtccaa cccggtaaga cacgacttat cgccactggc
     5581 agcagccact ggtaacagga ttagcagagc gaggtatgta ggcggtgcta cagagttctt
     5641 gaagtggtgg cctaactacg gctacactag aagaacagta tttggtatct gcgctctgct
     5701 gaagccagtt accttcggaa aaagagttgg tagctcttga tccggcaaac aaaccaccgc
     5761 tggtagcggt ttttttgttt gcaagcagca gattacgcgc agaaaaaaag gatctcaaga
     5821 agatcctttg atcttttcta cggggtctga cgctcagtgg aacgaaaact cacgttaagg
     5881 gattttggtc atgagattat caaaaaggat cttcacctag atccttttaa attaaaaatg
     5941 aagttttaaa tcaatctaaa gtatatatga gtaaacttgg tctgacagtt accaatgctt
     6001 aatcagtgag gcacctatct cagcgatctg tctatttcgt tcatccatag ttgcctgact
     6061 ccccgtcgtg tagataacta cgatacggga gggcttacca tctggcccca gtgctgcaat
     6121 gataccgcga gatccacgct caccggctcc agatttatca gcaataaacc agccagccgg
     6181 aagggccgag cgcagaagtg gtcctgcaac tttatccgcc tccatccagt ctattaattg
     6241 ttgccgggaa gctagagtaa gtagttcgcc agttaatagt ttgcgcaacg ttgttgccat
     6301 tgctacaggc atcgtggtgt cacgctcgtc gtttggtatg gcttcattca gctccggttc
     6361 ccaacgatca aggcgagtta catgatcccc catgttgtgc aaaaaagcgg ttagctcctt
     6421 cggtcctccg atcgttgtca gaagtaagtt ggccgcagtg ttatcactca tggttatggc
     6481 agcactgcat aattctctta ctgtcatgcc atccgtaaga tgcttttctg tgactggtga
     6541 gtactcaacc aagtcattct gagaatagtg tatgcggcga ccgagttgct cttgcccggc
     6601 gtcaatacgg gataataccg cgccacatag cagaacttta aaagtgctca tcattggaaa
     6661 acgttcttcg gggcgaaaac tctcaaggat cttaccgctg ttgagatcca gttcgatgta
     6721 acccactcgt gcacccaact gatcttcagc atcttttact ttcaccagcg tttctgggtg
     6781 agcaaaaaca ggaaggcaaa atgccgcaaa aaagggaata agggcgacac ggaaatgttg
     6841 aatactcata ctcttccttt ttcaatatta ttgaagcatt tatcagggtt attgtctcat
     6901 gagcggatac atatttgaat gtatttagaa aaataaacaa ataggggttc cgcgcacatt
     6961 tccccgaaaa gtgccacctg acgtc
//
