# Supplementary material for: The COMET toolkit for composing customizable genetic programs in mammalian cells
Source: Nat Commun. 2020 Feb 7;11:779. doi: 10.1038/s41467-019-14147-5 (PMC7005830; doi:10.1038/s41467-019-14147-5)
Supplement: Supplementary file 8 — Source Data [file 41467_2019_14147_MOESM8_ESM.zip › Source Data/Plasmid maps 5 - mMoClo/pJM454_EF1a_EBFP2-P2A-Blast_TUPV5.gb]

LOCUS       pJM454_EF1a_EBFP2-P2A-Blast_TUPV5                6985 bp ds-DNA     circular SYN 16-JUN-2019
DEFINITION  synthetic circular DNA
ACCESSION   .
VERSION     .
KEYWORDS    .
SOURCE      synthetic DNA construct
  ORGANISM  synthetic DNA construct
REFERENCE   1  (bases 1 to 6985)
  AUTHORS   Viswajit_Kandula
  TITLE     Direct Submission
  JOURNAL   Exported Sunday, Jun 16, 2019 from SnapGene 4.3.7
            https://www.snapgene.com
FEATURES             Location/Qualifiers
     source          1..6985
                     /organism="synthetic DNA construct"
                     /mol_type="other DNA"
     misc_feature    31..55
                     /label=TUPV5 Barcode
     promoter        351..1532
                     /label=EF-1-alpha promoter
                     /note="strong constitutive promoter for human elongation 
                     factor EF-1-alpha"
     intron          581..1523
                     /label=EF-1-alpha intron A
                     /note="intron upstream of the start codon of human 
                     EF-1-alpha"
     regulatory      1633..1642
                     /regulatory_class="other"
                     /note="vertebrate consensus sequence for strong initiation 
                     of translation (Kozak, 1987)"
     CDS             1639..2355
                     /codon_start=1
                     /product="enhanced blue variant of GFP (Ai et al., 2007)"
                     /label=EBFP2
                     /note="mammalian codon-optimized"
                     /translation="MVSKGEELFTGVVPILVELDGDVNGHKFSVRGEGEGDATNGKLTL
                     KFICTTGKLPVPWPTLVTTLSHGVQCFARYPDHMKQHDFFKSAMPEGYVQERTIFFKDD
                     GTYKTRAEVKFEGDTLVNRIELKGVDFKEDGNILGHKLEYNFNSHNIYIMAVKQKNGIK
                     VNFKIRHNVEDGSVQLADHYQQNTPIGDGPVLLPDSHYLSTQSVLSKDPNEKRDHMVLL
                     EFRTAAGITLGMDELYK"
     misc_feature    1930..1938
                     /label=ZF13
                     /note="Binding site for ZF13-6 (Khalil, et al. Cell 2012)"
     misc_feature    1945..1953
                     /label=ZF14
                     /note="Binding site for ZF14-3 (Khalil, et al. Cell 2012)"
     CDS             2383..2439
                     /codon_start=1
                     /product="2A peptide from porcine teschovirus-1 
                     polyprotein"
                     /label=P2A
                     /note="Eukaryotic ribosomes fail to insert a peptide bond 
                     between the Gly and Pro residues, yielding separate 
                     polypeptides."
                     /translation="ATNFSLLKQAGDVEENPGP"
     CDS             2452..2850
                     /codon_start=1
                     /gene="Aspergillus terreus BSD"
                     /product="blasticidin S deaminase"
                     /label=BSD
                     /note="confers resistance to blasticidin"
                     /translation="MAKPLSQEESTLIERATATINSIPISEDYSVASAALSSDGRIFTG
                     VNVYHFTGGPCAELVVLGTAAAAAAGNLTCIVAIGNENRGILSPCGRCRQVLLDLHPGI
                     KAIVKDSDGQPTAVGIRELLPSGYVWEG"
     polyA_signal    2901..3125
                     /label=bGH poly(A) signal
                     /note="bovine growth hormone polyadenylation signal"
     misc_feature    3143..3167
                     /label=TUPV5 Barcode
     misc_feature    3191..3426
                     /label=cHS4
     misc_feature    3530..3765
                     /label=cHS4
     rep_origin      3894..4322
                     /direction=RIGHT
                     /label=f1 ori
                     /note="f1 bacteriophage origin of replication; arrow 
                     indicates direction of (+) strand synthesis"
     rep_origin      4392..4527
                     /label=SV40 ori
                     /note="SV40 origin of replication"
     polyA_signal    4661..4782
                     /label=SV40 poly(A) signal
                     /note="SV40 polyadenylation signal"
     primer_bind     complement(4831..4847)
                     /label=M13 rev
                     /note="common sequencing primer, one of multiple similar 
                     variants"
     protein_bind    4855..4871
                     /label=lac operator
                     /bound_moiety="lac repressor encoded by lacI"
                     /note="The lac repressor binds to the lac operator to 
                     inhibit transcription in E. coli. This inhibition can be 
                     relieved by adding lactose or 
                     isopropyl-beta-D-thiogalactopyranoside (IPTG)."
     promoter        complement(4879..4909)
                     /label=lac promoter
                     /note="promoter for the E. coli lac operon"
     misc_feature    4913..4921
                     /label=ZF55
                     /note="Binding site for ZF55-1 (Khalil, et al. Cell 2012)"
     protein_bind    4924..4945
                     /label=CAP binding site
                     /bound_moiety="E. coli catabolite activator protein"
                     /note="CAP binding activates transcription in the presence 
                     of cAMP."
     rep_origin      complement(5233..5818)
                     /direction=LEFT
                     /label=ori
                     /note="high-copy-number ColE1/pMB1/pBR322/pUC origin of 
                     replication"
     CDS             complement(5989..6849)
                     /codon_start=1
                     /gene="bla"
                     /product="beta-lactamase"
                     /label=AmpR
                     /note="confers resistance to ampicillin, carbenicillin, and
                     related antibiotics"
                     /translation="MSIQHFRVALIPFFAAFCLPVFAHPETLVKVKDAEDQLGARVGYI
                     ELDLNSGKILESFRPEERFPMMSTFKVLLCGAVLSRIDAGQEQLGRRIHYSQNDLVEYS
                     PVTEKHLTDGMTVRELCSAAITMSDNTAANLLLTTIGGPKELTAFLHNMGDHVTRLDRW
                     EPELNEAIPNDERDTTMPVAMATTLRKLLTGELLTLASRQQLIDWMEADKVAGPLLRSA
                     LPAGWFIADKSGAGERGSRGIIAALGPDGKPSRIVVIYTTGSQATMDERNRQIAEIGAS
                     LIKHW"
     promoter        complement(6850..6954)
                     /gene="bla"
                     /label=AmpR promoter
ORIGIN
        1 gacggatcgg gagatcgaag acggcagaaa ggtatggcac gcctaatctg gacacaagat
       61 ctggggaggt cgctgagtag tgcgcgagca aaatttaagc tacaacaagg caaggcttga
      121 ccgacaattg catgaagaat ctgcttaggg ttaggcgttt tgcgctgctt cgcgatgtac
      181 gggccagata tacgcgtgag taattcatac aaaaggactc gcccctgcct tggggaatcc
      241 cagggaccgt cgttaaactc ccactaacgt agaacccaga gatcgctgcg ttcccgcccc
      301 ctcacccgcc cgctctcgtc atcactgagg tggagaagag catgcgtgag gctccggtgc
      361 ccgtcagtgg gcagagcgca catcgcccac agtccccgag aagttggggg gaggggtcgg
      421 caattgaacc ggtgcctaga gaaggtggcg cggggtaaac tgggaaagtg atgtcgtgta
      481 ctggctccgc ctttttcccg agggtggggg agaaccgtat ataagtgcag tagtcgccgt
      541 gaacgttctt tttcgcaacg ggtttgccgc cagaacacag gtaagtgccg tgtgtggttc
      601 ccgcgggcct ggcctcttta cgggttatgg cccttgcgtg ccttgaatta cttccacgcc
      661 cctggctgca gtacgtgatt cttgatcccg agcttcgggt tggaagtggg tgggagagtt
      721 cgaggccttg cgcttaagga gccccttcgc ctcgtgcttg agttgaggcc tggcttgggc
      781 gctggggccg ccgcgtgcga atctggtggc accttcgcgc ctgtctcgct gctttcgata
      841 agtctctagc catttaaaat ttttgatgac ctgctgcgac gctttttttc tggcaagata
      901 gtcttgtaaa tgcgggccaa gatctgcaca ctggtatttc ggtttttggg gccgcgggcg
      961 gcgacggggc ccgtgcgtcc cagcgcacat gttcggcgag gcggggcctg cgagcgcggc
     1021 caccgagaat cggacggggg tagtctcaag ctggccggcc tgctctggtg cctggcctcg
     1081 cgccgccgtg tatcgccccg ccctgggcgg caaggctggc ccggtcggca ccagttgcgt
     1141 gagcggaaag atggccgctt cccggccctg ctgcagggag ctcaaaatgg aggacgcggc
     1201 gctcgggaga gcgggcgggt gagtcaccca cacaaaggaa aagggccttt ccgtcctcag
     1261 ccgtcgcttc atgtgactcc acggagtacc gggcgccgtc caggcacctc gattagttct
     1321 cgagcttttg gagtacgtcg tctttaggtt ggggggaggg gttttatgcg atggagtttc
     1381 cccacactga gtgggtggag actgaagtta ggccagcttg gcacttgatg taattctcct
     1441 tggaatttgc cctttttgag tttggatctt ggttcattct caagcctcag acagtggttc
     1501 aaagtttttt tcttccattt caggtgtcgt gagagctcgt ttagtgaacc gtcagatcgc
     1561 ctggagacgc catccacgct gttttgacct ccatagaaga gaacgggacc gatccaaatt
     1621 ctcgaggcta gcgccaccat ggtgagcaag ggcgaggagc tgttcaccgg ggtggtgccc
     1681 atcctggtcg agctggacgg cgacgtaaac ggccacaagt tcagcgtgag gggcgagggc
     1741 gagggcgatg ccaccaacgg caagctgacc ctgaagttca tctgcaccac cggcaagctg
     1801 cccgtgccct ggcccaccct cgtgaccacc ctgagccacg gcgtgcagtg cttcgcccgc
     1861 taccccgacc acatgaagca gcacgacttc ttcaagtccg ccatgcccga aggctacgtc
     1921 caggagcgca ccatcttctt caaggacgac ggcacctaca agacccgcgc cgaggtgaag
     1981 ttcgagggcg acaccctagt gaaccgcatc gagctgaagg gcgtcgactt caaggaggac
     2041 ggcaacatcc tggggcacaa gctggagtac aacttcaaca gccacaacat ctatatcatg
     2101 gccgtcaagc agaagaacgg catcaaggtg aacttcaaga tccgccacaa cgtggaggac
     2161 ggcagcgtgc agctcgccga ccactaccag cagaacaccc ccatcggcga cggccccgtg
     2221 ctgctgcccg acagccacta cctgagcacc cagtccgtgc tgagcaaaga ccccaacgag
     2281 aagcgcgatc acatggtcct gctggagttc cgcaccgccg ccgggatcac tctcggcatg
     2341 gacgagctgt acaaggaatt cggtagcaag cttggtagtg gagcaactaa cttttccctg
     2401 ctcaaacaag ccggggatgt agaggagaac cccggccccg ccccccttaa gatggccaag
     2461 cctttgtctc aagaagaatc caccctcatt gaaagagcaa cggctacaat caacagcatc
     2521 cccatctctg aggactacag cgtcgccagc gcagctctct ctagcgacgg ccgcatcttc
     2581 actggtgtca atgtatatca ttttactggg ggaccttgtg cagaactcgt ggtgctgggc
     2641 actgctgctg ctgcggcagc tggcaacctg acttgtatcg tcgcgatcgg aaatgagaac
     2701 aggggcatct tgagcccctg cggacggtgc cgacaggtgc ttctcgatct gcatcctggg
     2761 atcaaagcca tagtgaagga cagtgatgga cagccgacgg cagttgggat tcgtgaattg
     2821 ctgccctctg gttatgtgtg ggagggctaa gcggccgctc gagtctagag ggcccgttta
     2881 aacccgctga tcagcctcga ctgtgccttc tagttgccag ccatctgttg tttgcccctc
     2941 ccccgtgcct tccttgaccc tggaaggtgc cactcccact gtcctttcct aataaaatga
     3001 ggaaattgca tcgcattgtc tgagtaggtg tcattctatt ctggggggtg gggtggggca
     3061 ggacagcaag ggggaggatt gggaagtcaa tagcaggcat gctggggatg cggtgggctc
     3121 tatggcttct gaggcaggtc gatgcaccgt tcatatgtta tcgggacagc gcatcgcgat
     3181 aagctctaga gggacagccc ccccccaaag cccccaggga tgtaattacg tccctccccc
     3241 gctagggggc agcagcgagc cgcccggggc tccgctccgg tccggcgctc cccccgcatc
     3301 cccgagccgg cagcgtgcgg ggacagcccg ggcacgggga aggtggcacg ggatcgcttt
     3361 cctctgaacg cttctcgctg ctctttgagc ctgcagacac ctggggggat acggggaaaa
     3421 agctttaggc tgaaagagag atttagaatg acagaatcat agaacggcct gcgtacggat
     3481 ggggctctag ctctagagct tgatatcgaa ttcctgcagc cccgctagag ggacagcccc
     3541 cccccaaagc ccccagggat gtaattacgt ccctcccccg ctagggggca gcagcgagcc
     3601 gcccggggct ccgctccggt ccggcgctcc ccccgcatcc ccgagccggc agcgtgcggg
     3661 gacagcccgg gcacggggaa ggtggcacgg gatcgctttc ctctgaacgc ttctcgctgc
     3721 tctttgagcc tgcagacacc tggggggata cggggaaaaa gctttaggct gaaagagaga
     3781 tttagaatga cagaatcata gaacggcctg ggcgcgcctg gtggcgaacg atcaacagac
     3841 gggagaggtg tgaagtcttc gctgacagcg accggactct agggggtatc cccnnnnnnn
     3901 nnnnnnnnnn nnnnnnnnnn nnnnnnnnnn nnnnnnnnnn nnnnnnnnnn nnnnnnnnnn
     3961 nnnnnnnnnn nnnnnnnnnn nnnnnnnnnn nnnnnnnnnn nnnnnnnnnn nnnnnnncnn
     4021 nnnnnnnnnn nnnnnnnnnn nnnnnnnnnn nnnnnnnnnn nnnnnnnnnn nnnnnnnnnn
     4081 nnnnnnnnnn nnnnnnnnnn nnnnnnnnna nnnnnnnnnn nnnnnnnnnn nnnnnnnnnn
     4141 nnnnnnnnnn nnnnnnnnnc ctttgacgtt ggagtccacg ttctttaata gtggactctt
     4201 gttccaaact ggaacaacac tcaaccctat ctcggtctat tcttttgatt tataagggat
     4261 tttgccgatt tcggcctatt ggttaaaaaa tgagctgatt taacaaaaat ttaacgcgaa
     4321 ttaattctgt ggaatgtgtg tcagttaggc tcaattagtc agcaaccata gtcccgcccc
     4381 taactccgcc catcccgccc ctaactccgc ccagttccgc ccattctccg ccccatggct
     4441 gactaatttt ttttatttat gcagaggccg aggccgcctc tgcctctgag ctattccaga
     4501 agtagtgagg aggctttttt ggaggcctag gcttttgcaa aaagctcccg ggagcttgta
     4561 tatccatttt cggaggttgg gcttcggaat cgttttccgg gacgccggct ggatgatcct
     4621 ccagcgcggg gatctcatgc tggagttctt cgcccacccc aacttgttta ttgcagctta
     4681 taatggttac aaataaagca atagcatcac aaatttcaca aataaagcat ttttttcact
     4741 gcattctagt tgtggtttgt ccaaactcat caatgtatct tatcatgtct gtataccgtc
     4801 gacctctagc tagagcttgg cgtaatcatg gtcatagctg tttcctgtgt gaaattgtta
     4861 tccgctcaca attccacaca acatacgagc cggaagcata aagtgtaaag cctggggtgc
     4921 ctaatgagtg agctaactca cattaattgc gttgcgctca ctgcccgctt tccagtcggg
     4981 aaacctgtcg tgccagctgc attaatgaat cggccaacgc gcggggagag gcggtttgcg
     5041 tattgggcgc tcttccgctt cctcgctcac tgactcgctg cgctcggtcg ttcggctgcg
     5101 gcgagcggta tcagctcact caaaggcggt aatacggtta tccacagaat caggggataa
     5161 cgcaggaaag aacatgtgag caaaaggcca gcaaaaggcc aggaaccgta aaaaggccgc
     5221 gttgctggcg tttttccata ggctccgccc ccctgacgag catcacaaaa atcgacgctc
     5281 aagtcagagg tggcgaaacc cgacaggact ataaagatac caggcgtttc cccctggaag
     5341 ctccctcgtg cgctctcctg ttccgaccct gccgcttacc ggatacctgt ccgcctttct
     5401 cccttcggga agcgtggcgc tttctcatag ctcacgctgt aggtatctca gttcggtgta
     5461 ggtcgttcgc tccaagctgg gctgtgtgca cgaacccccc gttcagcccg accgctgcgc
     5521 cttatccggt aactatcgtc ttgagtccaa cccggtaaga cacgacttat cgccactggc
     5581 agcagccact ggtaacagga ttagcagagc gaggtatgta ggcggtgcta cagagttctt
     5641 gaagtggtgg cctaactacg gctacactag aagaacagta tttggtatct gcgctctgct
     5701 gaagccagtt accttcggaa aaagagttgg tagctcttga tccggcaaac aaaccaccgc
     5761 tggtagcggt ttttttgttt gcaagcagca gattacgcgc agaaaaaaag gatctcaaga
     5821 agatcctttg atcttttcta cggggtctga cgctcagtgg aacgaaaact cacgttaagg
     5881 gattttggtc atgagattat caaaaaggat cttcacctag atccttttaa attaaaaatg
     5941 aagttttaaa tcaatctaaa gtatatatga gtaaacttgg tctgacagtt accaatgctt
     6001 aatcagtgag gcacctatct cagcgatctg tctatttcgt tcatccatag ttgcctgact
     6061 ccccgtcgtg tagataacta cgatacggga gggcttacca tctggcccca gtgctgcaat
     6121 gataccgcga gatccacgct caccggctcc agatttatca gcaataaacc agccagccgg
     6181 aagggccgag cgcagaagtg gtcctgcaac tttatccgcc tccatccagt ctattaattg
     6241 ttgccgggaa gctagagtaa gtagttcgcc agttaatagt ttgcgcaacg ttgttgccat
     6301 tgctacaggc atcgtggtgt cacgctcgtc gtttggtatg gcttcattca gctccggttc
     6361 ccaacgatca aggcgagtta catgatcccc catgttgtgc aaaaaagcgg ttagctcctt
     6421 cggtcctccg atcgttgtca gaagtaagtt ggccgcagtg ttatcactca tggttatggc
     6481 agcactgcat aattctctta ctgtcatgcc atccgtaaga tgcttttctg tgactggtga
     6541 gtactcaacc aagtcattct gagaatagtg tatgcggcga ccgagttgct cttgcccggc
     6601 gtcaatacgg gataataccg cgccacatag cagaacttta aaagtgctca tcattggaaa
     6661 acgttcttcg gggcgaaaac tctcaaggat cttaccgctg ttgagatcca gttcgatgta
     6721 acccactcgt gcacccaact gatcttcagc atcttttact ttcaccagcg tttctgggtg
     6781 agcaaaaaca ggaaggcaaa atgccgcaaa aaagggaata agggcgacac ggaaatgttg
     6841 aatactcata ctcttccttt ttcaatatta ttgaagcatt tatcagggtt attgtctcat
     6901 gagcggatac atatttgaat gtatttagaa aaataaacaa ataggggttc cgcgcacatt
     6961 tccccgaaaa gtgccacctg acgtc
//
