# Supplementary material for: The COMET toolkit for composing customizable genetic programs in mammalian cells
Source: Nat Commun. 2020 Feb 7;11:779. doi: 10.1038/s41467-019-14147-5 (PMC7005830; doi:10.1038/s41467-019-14147-5)
Supplement: Supplementary file 8 — Source Data [file 41467_2019_14147_MOESM8_ESM.zip › Source Data/Plasmid maps 5 - mMoClo/pJM455_EF1a_EBFP2-P2A-Blast_TUPV6.gb]

LOCUS       pJM455_EF1a_EBFP2-P2A-Blast_TUPV6                6985 bp ds-DNA     circular SYN 16-JUN-2019
DEFINITION  synthetic circular DNA
ACCESSION   .
VERSION     .
KEYWORDS    .
SOURCE      synthetic DNA construct
  ORGANISM  synthetic DNA construct
REFERENCE   1  (bases 1 to 6985)
  AUTHORS   Viswajit_Kandula
  TITLE     Direct Submission
  JOURNAL   Exported Sunday, Jun 16, 2019 from SnapGene 4.3.7
            https://www.snapgene.com
FEATURES             Location/Qualifiers
     source          1..6985
                     /organism="synthetic DNA construct"
                     /mol_type="other DNA"
     misc_feature    31..55
                     /label=TUPV6 Barcode
     promoter        351..1532
                     /label=EF-1-alpha promoter
                     /note="strong constitutive promoter for human elongation 
                     factor EF-1-alpha"
     intron          581..1523
                     /label=EF-1-alpha intron A
                     /note="intron upstream of the start codon of human 
                     EF-1-alpha"
     regulatory      1633..1642
                     /regulatory_class="other"
                     /note="vertebrate consensus sequence for strong initiation 
                     of translation (Kozak, 1987)"
     CDS             1639..2355
                     /codon_start=1
                     /product="enhanced blue variant of GFP (Ai et al., 2007)"
                     /label=EBFP2
                     /note="mammalian codon-optimized"
                     /translation="MVSKGEELFTGVVPILVELDGDVNGHKFSVRGEGEGDATNGKLTL
                     KFICTTGKLPVPWPTLVTTLSHGVQCFARYPDHMKQHDFFKSAMPEGYVQERTIFFKDD
                     GTYKTRAEVKFEGDTLVNRIELKGVDFKEDGNILGHKLEYNFNSHNIYIMAVKQKNGIK
                     VNFKIRHNVEDGSVQLADHYQQNTPIGDGPVLLPDSHYLSTQSVLSKDPNEKRDHMVLL
                     EFRTAAGITLGMDELYK"
     CDS             2383..2439
                     /codon_start=1
                     /product="2A peptide from porcine teschovirus-1 
                     polyprotein"
                     /label=P2A
                     /note="Eukaryotic ribosomes fail to insert a peptide bond 
                     between the Gly and Pro residues, yielding separate 
                     polypeptides."
                     /translation="ATNFSLLKQAGDVEENPGP"
     CDS             2452..2850
                     /codon_start=1
                     /gene="Aspergillus terreus BSD"
                     /product="blasticidin S deaminase"
                     /label=BSD
                     /note="confers resistance to blasticidin"
                     /translation="MAKPLSQEESTLIERATATINSIPISEDYSVASAALSSDGRIFTG
                     VNVYHFTGGPCAELVVLGTAAAAAAGNLTCIVAIGNENRGILSPCGRCRQVLLDLHPGI
                     KAIVKDSDGQPTAVGIRELLPSGYVWEG"
     polyA_signal    2901..3125
                     /label=bGH poly(A) signal
                     /note="bovine growth hormone polyadenylation signal"
     misc_feature    3143..3167
                     /label=TUPV6 Barcode
     misc_feature    3191..3426
                     /label=cHS4
     misc_feature    3530..3765
                     /label=cHS4
     rep_origin      3894..4322
                     /direction=RIGHT
                     /label=f1 ori
                     /note="f1 bacteriophage origin of replication; arrow 
                     indicates direction of (+) strand synthesis"
     rep_origin      4392..4527
                     /label=SV40 ori
                     /note="SV40 origin of replication"
     polyA_signal    4661..4782
                     /label=SV40 poly(A) signal
                     /note="SV40 polyadenylation signal"
     primer_bind     complement(4831..4847)
                     /label=M13 rev
                     /note="common sequencing primer, one of multiple similar 
                     variants"
     protein_bind    4855..4871
                     /label=lac operator
                     /bound_moiety="lac repressor encoded by lacI"
                     /note="The lac repressor binds to the lac operator to 
                     inhibit transcription in E. coli. This inhibition can be 
                     relieved by adding lactose or 
                     isopropyl-beta-D-thiogalactopyranoside (IPTG)."
     promoter        complement(4879..4909)
                     /label=lac promoter
                     /note="promoter for the E. coli lac operon"
     protein_bind    4924..4945
                     /label=CAP binding site
                     /bound_moiety="E. coli catabolite activator protein"
                     /note="CAP binding activates transcription in the presence 
                     of cAMP."
     rep_origin      complement(5233..5818)
                     /direction=LEFT
                     /label=ori
                     /note="high-copy-number ColE1/pMB1/pBR322/pUC origin of 
                     replication"
     CDS             complement(5989..6849)
                     /codon_start=1
                     /gene="bla"
                     /product="beta-lactamase"
                     /label=AmpR
                     /note="confers resistance to ampicillin, carbenicillin, and
                     related antibiotics"
                     /translation="MSIQHFRVALIPFFAAFCLPVFAHPETLVKVKDAEDQLGARVGYI
                     ELDLNSGKILESFRPEERFPMMSTFKVLLCGAVLSRIDAGQEQLGRRIHYSQNDLVEYS
                     PVTEKHLTDGMTVRELCSAAITMSDNTAANLLLTTIGGPKELTAFLHNMGDHVTRLDRW
                     EPELNEAIPNDERDTTMPVAMATTLRKLLTGELLTLASRQQLIDWMEADKVAGPLLRSA
                     LPAGWFIADKSGAGERGSRGIIAALGPDGKPSRIVVIYTTGSQATMDERNRQIAEIGAS
                     LIKHW"
     promoter        complement(6850..6954)
                     /gene="bla"
                     /label=AmpR promoter
ORIGIN
        1 gacggatcgg gagatcgaag acggtgtgaa gattcaatat gtgtcgtcta tcctcaagat
       61 ctggggaggt cgctgagtag tgcgcgagca aaatttaagc tacaacaagg caaggcttga
      121 ccgacaattg catgaagaat ctgcttaggg ttaggcgttt tgcgctgctt cgcgatgtac
      181 gggccagata tacgcgtgag taattcatac aaaaggactc gcccctgcct tggggaatcc
      241 cagggaccgt cgttaaactc ccactaacgt agaacccaga gatcgctgcg ttcccgcccc
      301 ctcacccgcc cgctctcgtc atcactgagg tggagaagag catgcgtgag gctccggtgc
      361 ccgtcagtgg gcagagcgca catcgcccac agtccccgag aagttggggg gaggggtcgg
      421 caattgaacc ggtgcctaga gaaggtggcg cggggtaaac tgggaaagtg atgtcgtgta
      481 ctggctccgc ctttttcccg agggtggggg agaaccgtat ataagtgcag tagtcgccgt
      541 gaacgttctt tttcgcaacg ggtttgccgc cagaacacag gtaagtgccg tgtgtggttc
      601 ccgcgggcct ggcctcttta cgggttatgg cccttgcgtg ccttgaatta cttccacgcc
      661 cctggctgca gtacgtgatt cttgatcccg agcttcgggt tggaagtggg tgggagagtt
      721 cgaggccttg cgcttaagga gccccttcgc ctcgtgcttg agttgaggcc tggcttgggc
      781 gctggggccg ccgcgtgcga atctggtggc accttcgcgc ctgtctcgct gctttcgata
      841 agtctctagc catttaaaat ttttgatgac ctgctgcgac gctttttttc tggcaagata
      901 gtcttgtaaa tgcgggccaa gatctgcaca ctggtatttc ggtttttggg gccgcgggcg
      961 gcgacggggc ccgtgcgtcc cagcgcacat gttcggcgag gcggggcctg cgagcgcggc
     1021 caccgagaat cggacggggg tagtctcaag ctggccggcc tgctctggtg cctggcctcg
     1081 cgccgccgtg tatcgccccg ccctgggcgg caaggctggc ccggtcggca ccagttgcgt
     1141 gagcggaaag atggccgctt cccggccctg ctgcagggag ctcaaaatgg aggacgcggc
     1201 gctcgggaga gcgggcgggt gagtcaccca cacaaaggaa aagggccttt ccgtcctcag
     1261 ccgtcgcttc atgtgactcc acggagtacc gggcgccgtc caggcacctc gattagttct
     1321 cgagcttttg gagtacgtcg tctttaggtt ggggggaggg gttttatgcg atggagtttc
     1381 cccacactga gtgggtggag actgaagtta ggccagcttg gcacttgatg taattctcct
     1441 tggaatttgc cctttttgag tttggatctt ggttcattct caagcctcag acagtggttc
     1501 aaagtttttt tcttccattt caggtgtcgt gagagctcgt ttagtgaacc gtcagatcgc
     1561 ctggagacgc catccacgct gttttgacct ccatagaaga gaacgggacc gatccaaatt
     1621 ctcgaggcta gcgccaccat ggtgagcaag ggcgaggagc tgttcaccgg ggtggtgccc
     1681 atcctggtcg agctggacgg cgacgtaaac ggccacaagt tcagcgtgag gggcgagggc
     1741 gagggcgatg ccaccaacgg caagctgacc ctgaagttca tctgcaccac cggcaagctg
     1801 cccgtgccct ggcccaccct cgtgaccacc ctgagccacg gcgtgcagtg cttcgcccgc
     1861 taccccgacc acatgaagca gcacgacttc ttcaagtccg ccatgcccga aggctacgtc
     1921 caggagcgca ccatcttctt caaggacgac ggcacctaca agacccgcgc cgaggtgaag
     1981 ttcgagggcg acaccctagt gaaccgcatc gagctgaagg gcgtcgactt caaggaggac
     2041 ggcaacatcc tggggcacaa gctggagtac aacttcaaca gccacaacat ctatatcatg
     2101 gccgtcaagc agaagaacgg catcaaggtg aacttcaaga tccgccacaa cgtggaggac
     2161 ggcagcgtgc agctcgccga ccactaccag cagaacaccc ccatcggcga cggccccgtg
     2221 ctgctgcccg acagccacta cctgagcacc cagtccgtgc tgagcaaaga ccccaacgag
     2281 aagcgcgatc acatggtcct gctggagttc cgcaccgccg ccgggatcac tctcggcatg
     2341 gacgagctgt acaaggaatt cggtagcaag cttggtagtg gagcaactaa cttttccctg
     2401 ctcaaacaag ccggggatgt agaggagaac cccggccccg ccccccttaa gatggccaag
     2461 cctttgtctc aagaagaatc caccctcatt gaaagagcaa cggctacaat caacagcatc
     2521 cccatctctg aggactacag cgtcgccagc gcagctctct ctagcgacgg ccgcatcttc
     2581 actggtgtca atgtatatca ttttactggg ggaccttgtg cagaactcgt ggtgctgggc
     2641 actgctgctg ctgcggcagc tggcaacctg acttgtatcg tcgcgatcgg aaatgagaac
     2701 aggggcatct tgagcccctg cggacggtgc cgacaggtgc ttctcgatct gcatcctggg
     2761 atcaaagcca tagtgaagga cagtgatgga cagccgacgg cagttgggat tcgtgaattg
     2821 ctgccctctg gttatgtgtg ggagggctaa gcggccgctc gagtctagag ggcccgttta
     2881 aacccgctga tcagcctcga ctgtgccttc tagttgccag ccatctgttg tttgcccctc
     2941 ccccgtgcct tccttgaccc tggaaggtgc cactcccact gtcctttcct aataaaatga
     3001 ggaaattgca tcgcattgtc tgagtaggtg tcattctatt ctggggggtg gggtggggca
     3061 ggacagcaag ggggaggatt gggaagtcaa tagcaggcat gctggggatg cggtgggctc
     3121 tatggcttct gaggcaggtc gaagagactt acacccgtag acgtcggagc gcatcgcgat
     3181 aagctctaga gggacagccc ccccccaaag cccccaggga tgtaattacg tccctccccc
     3241 gctagggggc agcagcgagc cgcccggggc tccgctccgg tccggcgctc cccccgcatc
     3301 cccgagccgg cagcgtgcgg ggacagcccg ggcacgggga aggtggcacg ggatcgcttt
     3361 cctctgaacg cttctcgctg ctctttgagc ctgcagacac ctggggggat acggggaaaa
     3421 agctttaggc tgaaagagag atttagaatg acagaatcat agaacggcct gcgtacggat
     3481 ggggctctag ctctagagct tgatatcgaa ttcctgcagc cccgctagag ggacagcccc
     3541 cccccaaagc ccccagggat gtaattacgt ccctcccccg ctagggggca gcagcgagcc
     3601 gcccggggct ccgctccggt ccggcgctcc ccccgcatcc ccgagccggc agcgtgcggg
     3661 gacagcccgg gcacggggaa ggtggcacgg gatcgctttc ctctgaacgc ttctcgctgc
     3721 tctttgagcc tgcagacacc tggggggata cggggaaaaa gctttaggct gaaagagaga
     3781 tttagaatga cagaatcata gaacggcctg ggcgcgcctg gtggcgaacg atcaacagac
     3841 gggagaggga gcaagtcttc gctgacagcg accggactct agggggtatc cccnnnnnnn
     3901 nnnnnnnnnn nnnnnnnnnn nnnnnnnnnn nnnnnnnnnn nnnnnnnnnn nnnnnnnnnn
     3961 nnnnnnnnnn nnnnnnnnnn nnnnnnnnnn nnnnnnnnnn nnnnnnnnnn nnnnnnncnn
     4021 nnnnnnnnnn nnnnnnnnnn nnnnnnnnnn nnnnnnnnnn nnnnnnnnnn nnnnnnnnnn
     4081 nnnnnnnnnn nnnnnnnnnn nnnnnnnnna nnnnnnnnnn nnnnnnnnnn nnnnnnnnnn
     4141 nnnnnnnnnn nnnnnnnnnc ctttgacgtt ggagtccacg ttctttaata gtggactctt
     4201 gttccaaact ggaacaacac tcaaccctat ctcggtctat tcttttgatt tataagggat
     4261 tttgccgatt tcggcctatt ggttaaaaaa tgagctgatt taacaaaaat ttaacgcgaa
     4321 ttaattctgt ggaatgtgtg tcagttaggc tcaattagtc agcaaccata gtcccgcccc
     4381 taactccgcc catcccgccc ctaactccgc ccagttccgc ccattctccg ccccatggct
     4441 gactaatttt ttttatttat gcagaggccg aggccgcctc tgcctctgag ctattccaga
     4501 agtagtgagg aggctttttt ggaggcctag gcttttgcaa aaagctcccg ggagcttgta
     4561 tatccatttt cggaggttgg gcttcggaat cgttttccgg gacgccggct ggatgatcct
     4621 ccagcgcggg gatctcatgc tggagttctt cgcccacccc aacttgttta ttgcagctta
     4681 taatggttac aaataaagca atagcatcac aaatttcaca aataaagcat ttttttcact
     4741 gcattctagt tgtggtttgt ccaaactcat caatgtatct tatcatgtct gtataccgtc
     4801 gacctctagc tagagcttgg cgtaatcatg gtcatagctg tttcctgtgt gaaattgtta
     4861 tccgctcaca attccacaca acatacgagc cggaagcata aagtgtaaag cctggggtgc
     4921 ctaatgagtg agctaactca cattaattgc gttgcgctca ctgcccgctt tccagtcggg
     4981 aaacctgtcg tgccagctgc attaatgaat cggccaacgc gcggggagag gcggtttgcg
     5041 tattgggcgc tcttccgctt cctcgctcac tgactcgctg cgctcggtcg ttcggctgcg
     5101 gcgagcggta tcagctcact caaaggcggt aatacggtta tccacagaat caggggataa
     5161 cgcaggaaag aacatgtgag caaaaggcca gcaaaaggcc aggaaccgta aaaaggccgc
     5221 gttgctggcg tttttccata ggctccgccc ccctgacgag catcacaaaa atcgacgctc
     5281 aagtcagagg tggcgaaacc cgacaggact ataaagatac caggcgtttc cccctggaag
     5341 ctccctcgtg cgctctcctg ttccgaccct gccgcttacc ggatacctgt ccgcctttct
     5401 cccttcggga agcgtggcgc tttctcatag ctcacgctgt aggtatctca gttcggtgta
     5461 ggtcgttcgc tccaagctgg gctgtgtgca cgaacccccc gttcagcccg accgctgcgc
     5521 cttatccggt aactatcgtc ttgagtccaa cccggtaaga cacgacttat cgccactggc
     5581 agcagccact ggtaacagga ttagcagagc gaggtatgta ggcggtgcta cagagttctt
     5641 gaagtggtgg cctaactacg gctacactag aagaacagta tttggtatct gcgctctgct
     5701 gaagccagtt accttcggaa aaagagttgg tagctcttga tccggcaaac aaaccaccgc
     5761 tggtagcggt ttttttgttt gcaagcagca gattacgcgc agaaaaaaag gatctcaaga
     5821 agatcctttg atcttttcta cggggtctga cgctcagtgg aacgaaaact cacgttaagg
     5881 gattttggtc atgagattat caaaaaggat cttcacctag atccttttaa attaaaaatg
     5941 aagttttaaa tcaatctaaa gtatatatga gtaaacttgg tctgacagtt accaatgctt
     6001 aatcagtgag gcacctatct cagcgatctg tctatttcgt tcatccatag ttgcctgact
     6061 ccccgtcgtg tagataacta cgatacggga gggcttacca tctggcccca gtgctgcaat
     6121 gataccgcga gatccacgct caccggctcc agatttatca gcaataaacc agccagccgg
     6181 aagggccgag cgcagaagtg gtcctgcaac tttatccgcc tccatccagt ctattaattg
     6241 ttgccgggaa gctagagtaa gtagttcgcc agttaatagt ttgcgcaacg ttgttgccat
     6301 tgctacaggc atcgtggtgt cacgctcgtc gtttggtatg gcttcattca gctccggttc
     6361 ccaacgatca aggcgagtta catgatcccc catgttgtgc aaaaaagcgg ttagctcctt
     6421 cggtcctccg atcgttgtca gaagtaagtt ggccgcagtg ttatcactca tggttatggc
     6481 agcactgcat aattctctta ctgtcatgcc atccgtaaga tgcttttctg tgactggtga
     6541 gtactcaacc aagtcattct gagaatagtg tatgcggcga ccgagttgct cttgcccggc
     6601 gtcaatacgg gataataccg cgccacatag cagaacttta aaagtgctca tcattggaaa
     6661 acgttcttcg gggcgaaaac tctcaaggat cttaccgctg ttgagatcca gttcgatgta
     6721 acccactcgt gcacccaact gatcttcagc atcttttact ttcaccagcg tttctgggtg
     6781 agcaaaaaca ggaaggcaaa atgccgcaaa aaagggaata agggcgacac ggaaatgttg
     6841 aatactcata ctcttccttt ttcaatatta ttgaagcatt tatcagggtt attgtctcat
     6901 gagcggatac atatttgaat gtatttagaa aaataaacaa ataggggttc cgcgcacatt
     6961 tccccgaaaa gtgccacctg acgtc
//
