# Supplementary material for: The COMET toolkit for composing customizable genetic programs in mammalian cells
Source: Nat Commun. 2020 Feb 7;11:779. doi: 10.1038/s41467-019-14147-5 (PMC7005830; doi:10.1038/s41467-019-14147-5)
Supplement: Supplementary file 8 — Source Data [file 41467_2019_14147_MOESM8_ESM.zip › Source Data/Plasmid maps 5 - mMoClo/pJM456_EF1a_EBFP2-P2A-Blast_TUPV7.gb]

LOCUS       pJM456_EF1a_EBFP2-P2A-Blast_TUPV7                6985 bp ds-DNA     circular SYN 16-JUN-2019
DEFINITION  synthetic circular DNA
ACCESSION   .
VERSION     .
KEYWORDS    .
SOURCE      synthetic DNA construct
  ORGANISM  synthetic DNA construct
REFERENCE   1  (bases 1 to 6985)
  AUTHORS   Viswajit_Kandula
  TITLE     Direct Submission
  JOURNAL   Exported Sunday, Jun 16, 2019 from SnapGene 4.3.7
            https://www.snapgene.com
FEATURES             Location/Qualifiers
     source          1..6985
                     /organism="synthetic DNA construct"
                     /mol_type="other DNA"
     misc_feature    31..55
                     /label=TUPV7 Barcode
     promoter        351..1532
                     /label=EF-1-alpha promoter
                     /note="strong constitutive promoter for human elongation 
                     factor EF-1-alpha"
     intron          581..1523
                     /label=EF-1-alpha intron A
                     /note="intron upstream of the start codon of human 
                     EF-1-alpha"
     regulatory      1633..1642
                     /regulatory_class="other"
                     /note="vertebrate consensus sequence for strong initiation 
                     of translation (Kozak, 1987)"
     CDS             1639..2355
                     /codon_start=1
                     /product="enhanced blue variant of GFP (Ai et al., 2007)"
                     /label=EBFP2
                     /note="mammalian codon-optimized"
                     /translation="MVSKGEELFTGVVPILVELDGDVNGHKFSVRGEGEGDATNGKLTL
                     KFICTTGKLPVPWPTLVTTLSHGVQCFARYPDHMKQHDFFKSAMPEGYVQERTIFFKDD
                     GTYKTRAEVKFEGDTLVNRIELKGVDFKEDGNILGHKLEYNFNSHNIYIMAVKQKNGIK
                     VNFKIRHNVEDGSVQLADHYQQNTPIGDGPVLLPDSHYLSTQSVLSKDPNEKRDHMVLL
                     EFRTAAGITLGMDELYK"
     CDS             2383..2439
                     /codon_start=1
                     /product="2A peptide from porcine teschovirus-1 
                     polyprotein"
                     /label=P2A
                     /note="Eukaryotic ribosomes fail to insert a peptide bond 
                     between the Gly and Pro residues, yielding separate 
                     polypeptides."
                     /translation="ATNFSLLKQAGDVEENPGP"
     CDS             2452..2850
                     /codon_start=1
                     /gene="Aspergillus terreus BSD"
                     /product="blasticidin S deaminase"
                     /label=BSD
                     /note="confers resistance to blasticidin"
                     /translation="MAKPLSQEESTLIERATATINSIPISEDYSVASAALSSDGRIFTG
                     VNVYHFTGGPCAELVVLGTAAAAAAGNLTCIVAIGNENRGILSPCGRCRQVLLDLHPGI
                     KAIVKDSDGQPTAVGIRELLPSGYVWEG"
     polyA_signal    2901..3125
                     /label=bGH poly(A) signal
                     /note="bovine growth hormone polyadenylation signal"
     misc_feature    3143..3167
                     /label=TUPV7 Barcode
     misc_feature    3191..3426
                     /label=cHS4
     misc_feature    3530..3765
                     /label=cHS4
     rep_origin      3894..4322
                     /direction=RIGHT
                     /label=f1 ori
                     /note="f1 bacteriophage origin of replication; arrow 
                     indicates direction of (+) strand synthesis"
     rep_origin      4392..4527
                     /label=SV40 ori
                     /note="SV40 origin of replication"
     polyA_signal    4661..4782
                     /label=SV40 poly(A) signal
                     /note="SV40 polyadenylation signal"
     primer_bind     complement(4831..4847)
                     /label=M13 rev
                     /note="common sequencing primer, one of multiple similar 
                     variants"
     protein_bind    4855..4871
                     /label=lac operator
                     /bound_moiety="lac repressor encoded by lacI"
                     /note="The lac repressor binds to the lac operator to 
                     inhibit transcription in E. coli. This inhibition can be 
                     relieved by adding lactose or 
                     isopropyl-beta-D-thiogalactopyranoside (IPTG)."
     promoter        complement(4879..4909)
                     /label=lac promoter
                     /note="promoter for the E. coli lac operon"
     protein_bind    4924..4945
                     /label=CAP binding site
                     /bound_moiety="E. coli catabolite activator protein"
                     /note="CAP binding activates transcription in the presence 
                     of cAMP."
     rep_origin      complement(5233..5818)
                     /direction=LEFT
                     /label=ori
                     /note="high-copy-number ColE1/pMB1/pBR322/pUC origin of 
                     replication"
     CDS             complement(5989..6849)
                     /codon_start=1
                     /gene="bla"
                     /product="beta-lactamase"
                     /label=AmpR
                     /note="confers resistance to ampicillin, carbenicillin, and
                     related antibiotics"
                     /translation="MSIQHFRVALIPFFAAFCLPVFAHPETLVKVKDAEDQLGARVGYI
                     ELDLNSGKILESFRPEERFPMMSTFKVLLCGAVLSRIDAGQEQLGRRIHYSQNDLVEYS
                     PVTEKHLTDGMTVRELCSAAITMSDNTAANLLLTTIGGPKELTAFLHNMGDHVTRLDRW
                     EPELNEAIPNDERDTTMPVAMATTLRKLLTGELLTLASRQQLIDWMEADKVAGPLLRSA
                     LPAGWFIADKSGAGERGSRGIIAALGPDGKPSRIVVIYTTGSQATMDERNRQIAEIGAS
                     LIKHW"
     promoter        complement(6850..6954)
                     /gene="bla"
                     /label=AmpR promoter
ORIGIN
        1 gacggatcgg gagatcgaag acgggagcaa gctcttaaaa ctggtatcac ctgacaagat
       61 ctggggaggt cgctgagtag tgcgcgagca aaatttaagc tacaacaagg caaggcttga
      121 ccgacaattg catgaagaat ctgcttaggg ttaggcgttt tgcgctgctt cgcgatgtac
      181 gggccagata tacgcgtgag taattcatac aaaaggactc gcccctgcct tggggaatcc
      241 cagggaccgt cgttaaactc ccactaacgt agaacccaga gatcgctgcg ttcccgcccc
      301 ctcacccgcc cgctctcgtc atcactgagg tggagaagag catgcgtgag gctccggtgc
      361 ccgtcagtgg gcagagcgca catcgcccac agtccccgag aagttggggg gaggggtcgg
      421 caattgaacc ggtgcctaga gaaggtggcg cggggtaaac tgggaaagtg atgtcgtgta
      481 ctggctccgc ctttttcccg agggtggggg agaaccgtat ataagtgcag tagtcgccgt
      541 gaacgttctt tttcgcaacg ggtttgccgc cagaacacag gtaagtgccg tgtgtggttc
      601 ccgcgggcct ggcctcttta cgggttatgg cccttgcgtg ccttgaatta cttccacgcc
      661 cctggctgca gtacgtgatt cttgatcccg agcttcgggt tggaagtggg tgggagagtt
      721 cgaggccttg cgcttaagga gccccttcgc ctcgtgcttg agttgaggcc tggcttgggc
      781 gctggggccg ccgcgtgcga atctggtggc accttcgcgc ctgtctcgct gctttcgata
      841 agtctctagc catttaaaat ttttgatgac ctgctgcgac gctttttttc tggcaagata
      901 gtcttgtaaa tgcgggccaa gatctgcaca ctggtatttc ggtttttggg gccgcgggcg
      961 gcgacggggc ccgtgcgtcc cagcgcacat gttcggcgag gcggggcctg cgagcgcggc
     1021 caccgagaat cggacggggg tagtctcaag ctggccggcc tgctctggtg cctggcctcg
     1081 cgccgccgtg tatcgccccg ccctgggcgg caaggctggc ccggtcggca ccagttgcgt
     1141 gagcggaaag atggccgctt cccggccctg ctgcagggag ctcaaaatgg aggacgcggc
     1201 gctcgggaga gcgggcgggt gagtcaccca cacaaaggaa aagggccttt ccgtcctcag
     1261 ccgtcgcttc atgtgactcc acggagtacc gggcgccgtc caggcacctc gattagttct
     1321 cgagcttttg gagtacgtcg tctttaggtt ggggggaggg gttttatgcg atggagtttc
     1381 cccacactga gtgggtggag actgaagtta ggccagcttg gcacttgatg taattctcct
     1441 tggaatttgc cctttttgag tttggatctt ggttcattct caagcctcag acagtggttc
     1501 aaagtttttt tcttccattt caggtgtcgt gagagctcgt ttagtgaacc gtcagatcgc
     1561 ctggagacgc catccacgct gttttgacct ccatagaaga gaacgggacc gatccaaatt
     1621 ctcgaggcta gcgccaccat ggtgagcaag ggcgaggagc tgttcaccgg ggtggtgccc
     1681 atcctggtcg agctggacgg cgacgtaaac ggccacaagt tcagcgtgag gggcgagggc
     1741 gagggcgatg ccaccaacgg caagctgacc ctgaagttca tctgcaccac cggcaagctg
     1801 cccgtgccct ggcccaccct cgtgaccacc ctgagccacg gcgtgcagtg cttcgcccgc
     1861 taccccgacc acatgaagca gcacgacttc ttcaagtccg ccatgcccga aggctacgtc
     1921 caggagcgca ccatcttctt caaggacgac ggcacctaca agacccgcgc cgaggtgaag
     1981 ttcgagggcg acaccctagt gaaccgcatc gagctgaagg gcgtcgactt caaggaggac
     2041 ggcaacatcc tggggcacaa gctggagtac aacttcaaca gccacaacat ctatatcatg
     2101 gccgtcaagc agaagaacgg catcaaggtg aacttcaaga tccgccacaa cgtggaggac
     2161 ggcagcgtgc agctcgccga ccactaccag cagaacaccc ccatcggcga cggccccgtg
     2221 ctgctgcccg acagccacta cctgagcacc cagtccgtgc tgagcaaaga ccccaacgag
     2281 aagcgcgatc acatggtcct gctggagttc cgcaccgccg ccgggatcac tctcggcatg
     2341 gacgagctgt acaaggaatt cggtagcaag cttggtagtg gagcaactaa cttttccctg
     2401 ctcaaacaag ccggggatgt agaggagaac cccggccccg ccccccttaa gatggccaag
     2461 cctttgtctc aagaagaatc caccctcatt gaaagagcaa cggctacaat caacagcatc
     2521 cccatctctg aggactacag cgtcgccagc gcagctctct ctagcgacgg ccgcatcttc
     2581 actggtgtca atgtatatca ttttactggg ggaccttgtg cagaactcgt ggtgctgggc
     2641 actgctgctg ctgcggcagc tggcaacctg acttgtatcg tcgcgatcgg aaatgagaac
     2701 aggggcatct tgagcccctg cggacggtgc cgacaggtgc ttctcgatct gcatcctggg
     2761 atcaaagcca tagtgaagga cagtgatgga cagccgacgg cagttgggat tcgtgaattg
     2821 ctgccctctg gttatgtgtg ggagggctaa gcggccgctc gagtctagag ggcccgttta
     2881 aacccgctga tcagcctcga ctgtgccttc tagttgccag ccatctgttg tttgcccctc
     2941 ccccgtgcct tccttgaccc tggaaggtgc cactcccact gtcctttcct aataaaatga
     3001 ggaaattgca tcgcattgtc tgagtaggtg tcattctatt ctggggggtg gggtggggca
     3061 ggacagcaag ggggaggatt gggaagtcaa tagcaggcat gctggggatg cggtgggctc
     3121 tatggcttct gaggcaggtc gaggtcccat ccgagcagat ttgactcagc gcatcgcgat
     3181 aagctctaga gggacagccc ccccccaaag cccccaggga tgtaattacg tccctccccc
     3241 gctagggggc agcagcgagc cgcccggggc tccgctccgg tccggcgctc cccccgcatc
     3301 cccgagccgg cagcgtgcgg ggacagcccg ggcacgggga aggtggcacg ggatcgcttt
     3361 cctctgaacg cttctcgctg ctctttgagc ctgcagacac ctggggggat acggggaaaa
     3421 agctttaggc tgaaagagag atttagaatg acagaatcat agaacggcct gcgtacggat
     3481 ggggctctag ctctagagct tgatatcgaa ttcctgcagc cccgctagag ggacagcccc
     3541 cccccaaagc ccccagggat gtaattacgt ccctcccccg ctagggggca gcagcgagcc
     3601 gcccggggct ccgctccggt ccggcgctcc ccccgcatcc ccgagccggc agcgtgcggg
     3661 gacagcccgg gcacggggaa ggtggcacgg gatcgctttc ctctgaacgc ttctcgctgc
     3721 tctttgagcc tgcagacacc tggggggata cggggaaaaa gctttaggct gaaagagaga
     3781 tttagaatga cagaatcata gaacggcctg ggcgcgcctg gtggcgaacg atcaacagac
     3841 gggagaggaa cgaagtcttc gctgacagcg accggactct agggggtatc cccnnnnnnn
     3901 nnnnnnnnnn nnnnnnnnnn nnnnnnnnnn nnnnnnnnnn nnnnnnnnnn nnnnnnnnnn
     3961 nnnnnnnnnn nnnnnnnnnn nnnnnnnnnn nnnnnnnnnn nnnnnnnnnn nnnnnnncnn
     4021 nnnnnnnnnn nnnnnnnnnn nnnnnnnnnn nnnnnnnnnn nnnnnnnnnn nnnnnnnnnn
     4081 nnnnnnnnnn nnnnnnnnnn nnnnnnnnna nnnnnnnnnn nnnnnnnnnn nnnnnnnnnn
     4141 nnnnnnnnnn nnnnnnnnnc ctttgacgtt ggagtccacg ttctttaata gtggactctt
     4201 gttccaaact ggaacaacac tcaaccctat ctcggtctat tcttttgatt tataagggat
     4261 tttgccgatt tcggcctatt ggttaaaaaa tgagctgatt taacaaaaat ttaacgcgaa
     4321 ttaattctgt ggaatgtgtg tcagttaggc tcaattagtc agcaaccata gtcccgcccc
     4381 taactccgcc catcccgccc ctaactccgc ccagttccgc ccattctccg ccccatggct
     4441 gactaatttt ttttatttat gcagaggccg aggccgcctc tgcctctgag ctattccaga
     4501 agtagtgagg aggctttttt ggaggcctag gcttttgcaa aaagctcccg ggagcttgta
     4561 tatccatttt cggaggttgg gcttcggaat cgttttccgg gacgccggct ggatgatcct
     4621 ccagcgcggg gatctcatgc tggagttctt cgcccacccc aacttgttta ttgcagctta
     4681 taatggttac aaataaagca atagcatcac aaatttcaca aataaagcat ttttttcact
     4741 gcattctagt tgtggtttgt ccaaactcat caatgtatct tatcatgtct gtataccgtc
     4801 gacctctagc tagagcttgg cgtaatcatg gtcatagctg tttcctgtgt gaaattgtta
     4861 tccgctcaca attccacaca acatacgagc cggaagcata aagtgtaaag cctggggtgc
     4921 ctaatgagtg agctaactca cattaattgc gttgcgctca ctgcccgctt tccagtcggg
     4981 aaacctgtcg tgccagctgc attaatgaat cggccaacgc gcggggagag gcggtttgcg
     5041 tattgggcgc tcttccgctt cctcgctcac tgactcgctg cgctcggtcg ttcggctgcg
     5101 gcgagcggta tcagctcact caaaggcggt aatacggtta tccacagaat caggggataa
     5161 cgcaggaaag aacatgtgag caaaaggcca gcaaaaggcc aggaaccgta aaaaggccgc
     5221 gttgctggcg tttttccata ggctccgccc ccctgacgag catcacaaaa atcgacgctc
     5281 aagtcagagg tggcgaaacc cgacaggact ataaagatac caggcgtttc cccctggaag
     5341 ctccctcgtg cgctctcctg ttccgaccct gccgcttacc ggatacctgt ccgcctttct
     5401 cccttcggga agcgtggcgc tttctcatag ctcacgctgt aggtatctca gttcggtgta
     5461 ggtcgttcgc tccaagctgg gctgtgtgca cgaacccccc gttcagcccg accgctgcgc
     5521 cttatccggt aactatcgtc ttgagtccaa cccggtaaga cacgacttat cgccactggc
     5581 agcagccact ggtaacagga ttagcagagc gaggtatgta ggcggtgcta cagagttctt
     5641 gaagtggtgg cctaactacg gctacactag aagaacagta tttggtatct gcgctctgct
     5701 gaagccagtt accttcggaa aaagagttgg tagctcttga tccggcaaac aaaccaccgc
     5761 tggtagcggt ttttttgttt gcaagcagca gattacgcgc agaaaaaaag gatctcaaga
     5821 agatcctttg atcttttcta cggggtctga cgctcagtgg aacgaaaact cacgttaagg
     5881 gattttggtc atgagattat caaaaaggat cttcacctag atccttttaa attaaaaatg
     5941 aagttttaaa tcaatctaaa gtatatatga gtaaacttgg tctgacagtt accaatgctt
     6001 aatcagtgag gcacctatct cagcgatctg tctatttcgt tcatccatag ttgcctgact
     6061 ccccgtcgtg tagataacta cgatacggga gggcttacca tctggcccca gtgctgcaat
     6121 gataccgcga gatccacgct caccggctcc agatttatca gcaataaacc agccagccgg
     6181 aagggccgag cgcagaagtg gtcctgcaac tttatccgcc tccatccagt ctattaattg
     6241 ttgccgggaa gctagagtaa gtagttcgcc agttaatagt ttgcgcaacg ttgttgccat
     6301 tgctacaggc atcgtggtgt cacgctcgtc gtttggtatg gcttcattca gctccggttc
     6361 ccaacgatca aggcgagtta catgatcccc catgttgtgc aaaaaagcgg ttagctcctt
     6421 cggtcctccg atcgttgtca gaagtaagtt ggccgcagtg ttatcactca tggttatggc
     6481 agcactgcat aattctctta ctgtcatgcc atccgtaaga tgcttttctg tgactggtga
     6541 gtactcaacc aagtcattct gagaatagtg tatgcggcga ccgagttgct cttgcccggc
     6601 gtcaatacgg gataataccg cgccacatag cagaacttta aaagtgctca tcattggaaa
     6661 acgttcttcg gggcgaaaac tctcaaggat cttaccgctg ttgagatcca gttcgatgta
     6721 acccactcgt gcacccaact gatcttcagc atcttttact ttcaccagcg tttctgggtg
     6781 agcaaaaaca ggaaggcaaa atgccgcaaa aaagggaata agggcgacac ggaaatgttg
     6841 aatactcata ctcttccttt ttcaatatta ttgaagcatt tatcagggtt attgtctcat
     6901 gagcggatac atatttgaat gtatttagaa aaataaacaa ataggggttc cgcgcacatt
     6961 tccccgaaaa gtgccacctg acgtc
//
