# Supplementary material for: The COMET toolkit for composing customizable genetic programs in mammalian cells
Source: Nat Commun. 2020 Feb 7;11:779. doi: 10.1038/s41467-019-14147-5 (PMC7005830; doi:10.1038/s41467-019-14147-5)
Supplement: Supplementary file 8 — Source Data [file 41467_2019_14147_MOESM8_ESM.zip › Source Data/Plasmid maps 5 - mMoClo/pJM457_EF1a_EBFP2-P2A-Blast_TUPV8.gb]

LOCUS       pJM457_EF1a_EBFP2-P2A-Blast_TUPV8                6985 bp ds-DNA     circular SYN 16-JUN-2019
DEFINITION  synthetic circular DNA
ACCESSION   .
VERSION     .
KEYWORDS    .
SOURCE      synthetic DNA construct
  ORGANISM  synthetic DNA construct
REFERENCE   1  (bases 1 to 6985)
  AUTHORS   Viswajit_Kandula
  TITLE     Direct Submission
  JOURNAL   Exported Sunday, Jun 16, 2019 from SnapGene 4.3.7
            https://www.snapgene.com
FEATURES             Location/Qualifiers
     source          1..6985
                     /organism="synthetic DNA construct"
                     /mol_type="other DNA"
     misc_feature    31..55
                     /label=TUPV8 Barcode
     promoter        351..1532
                     /label=EF-1-alpha promoter
                     /note="strong constitutive promoter for human elongation 
                     factor EF-1-alpha"
     intron          581..1523
                     /label=EF-1-alpha intron A
                     /note="intron upstream of the start codon of human 
                     EF-1-alpha"
     regulatory      1633..1642
                     /regulatory_class="other"
                     /note="vertebrate consensus sequence for strong initiation 
                     of translation (Kozak, 1987)"
     CDS             1639..2355
                     /codon_start=1
                     /product="enhanced blue variant of GFP (Ai et al., 2007)"
                     /label=EBFP2
                     /note="mammalian codon-optimized"
                     /translation="MVSKGEELFTGVVPILVELDGDVNGHKFSVRGEGEGDATNGKLTL
                     KFICTTGKLPVPWPTLVTTLSHGVQCFARYPDHMKQHDFFKSAMPEGYVQERTIFFKDD
                     GTYKTRAEVKFEGDTLVNRIELKGVDFKEDGNILGHKLEYNFNSHNIYIMAVKQKNGIK
                     VNFKIRHNVEDGSVQLADHYQQNTPIGDGPVLLPDSHYLSTQSVLSKDPNEKRDHMVLL
                     EFRTAAGITLGMDELYK"
     CDS             2383..2439
                     /codon_start=1
                     /product="2A peptide from porcine teschovirus-1 
                     polyprotein"
                     /label=P2A
                     /note="Eukaryotic ribosomes fail to insert a peptide bond 
                     between the Gly and Pro residues, yielding separate 
                     polypeptides."
                     /translation="ATNFSLLKQAGDVEENPGP"
     CDS             2452..2850
                     /codon_start=1
                     /gene="Aspergillus terreus BSD"
                     /product="blasticidin S deaminase"
                     /label=BSD
                     /note="confers resistance to blasticidin"
                     /translation="MAKPLSQEESTLIERATATINSIPISEDYSVASAALSSDGRIFTG
                     VNVYHFTGGPCAELVVLGTAAAAAAGNLTCIVAIGNENRGILSPCGRCRQVLLDLHPGI
                     KAIVKDSDGQPTAVGIRELLPSGYVWEG"
     polyA_signal    2901..3125
                     /label=bGH poly(A) signal
                     /note="bovine growth hormone polyadenylation signal"
     misc_feature    3143..3167
                     /label=TUPV8 Barcode
     misc_feature    3191..3426
                     /label=cHS4
     misc_feature    3530..3765
                     /label=cHS4
     rep_origin      3894..4322
                     /direction=RIGHT
                     /label=f1 ori
                     /note="f1 bacteriophage origin of replication; arrow 
                     indicates direction of (+) strand synthesis"
     rep_origin      4392..4527
                     /label=SV40 ori
                     /note="SV40 origin of replication"
     polyA_signal    4661..4782
                     /label=SV40 poly(A) signal
                     /note="SV40 polyadenylation signal"
     primer_bind     complement(4831..4847)
                     /label=M13 rev
                     /note="common sequencing primer, one of multiple similar 
                     variants"
     protein_bind    4855..4871
                     /label=lac operator
                     /bound_moiety="lac repressor encoded by lacI"
                     /note="The lac repressor binds to the lac operator to 
                     inhibit transcription in E. coli. This inhibition can be 
                     relieved by adding lactose or 
                     isopropyl-beta-D-thiogalactopyranoside (IPTG)."
     promoter        complement(4879..4909)
                     /label=lac promoter
                     /note="promoter for the E. coli lac operon"
     protein_bind    4924..4945
                     /label=CAP binding site
                     /bound_moiety="E. coli catabolite activator protein"
                     /note="CAP binding activates transcription in the presence 
                     of cAMP."
     rep_origin      complement(5233..5818)
                     /direction=LEFT
                     /label=ori
                     /note="high-copy-number ColE1/pMB1/pBR322/pUC origin of 
                     replication"
     CDS             complement(5989..6849)
                     /codon_start=1
                     /gene="bla"
                     /product="beta-lactamase"
                     /label=AmpR
                     /note="confers resistance to ampicillin, carbenicillin, and
                     related antibiotics"
                     /translation="MSIQHFRVALIPFFAAFCLPVFAHPETLVKVKDAEDQLGARVGYI
                     ELDLNSGKILESFRPEERFPMMSTFKVLLCGAVLSRIDAGQEQLGRRIHYSQNDLVEYS
                     PVTEKHLTDGMTVRELCSAAITMSDNTAANLLLTTIGGPKELTAFLHNMGDHVTRLDRW
                     EPELNEAIPNDERDTTMPVAMATTLRKLLTGELLTLASRQQLIDWMEADKVAGPLLRSA
                     LPAGWFIADKSGAGERGSRGIIAALGPDGKPSRIVVIYTTGSQATMDERNRQIAEIGAS
                     LIKHW"
     promoter        complement(6850..6954)
                     /gene="bla"
                     /label=AmpR promoter
ORIGIN
        1 gacggatcgg gagatcgaag acggaacgaa gccaccttaa cacgcgatga tattgaagat
       61 ctggggaggt cgctgagtag tgcgcgagca aaatttaagc tacaacaagg caaggcttga
      121 ccgacaattg catgaagaat ctgcttaggg ttaggcgttt tgcgctgctt cgcgatgtac
      181 gggccagata tacgcgtgag taattcatac aaaaggactc gcccctgcct tggggaatcc
      241 cagggaccgt cgttaaactc ccactaacgt agaacccaga gatcgctgcg ttcccgcccc
      301 ctcacccgcc cgctctcgtc atcactgagg tggagaagag catgcgtgag gctccggtgc
      361 ccgtcagtgg gcagagcgca catcgcccac agtccccgag aagttggggg gaggggtcgg
      421 caattgaacc ggtgcctaga gaaggtggcg cggggtaaac tgggaaagtg atgtcgtgta
      481 ctggctccgc ctttttcccg agggtggggg agaaccgtat ataagtgcag tagtcgccgt
      541 gaacgttctt tttcgcaacg ggtttgccgc cagaacacag gtaagtgccg tgtgtggttc
      601 ccgcgggcct ggcctcttta cgggttatgg cccttgcgtg ccttgaatta cttccacgcc
      661 cctggctgca gtacgtgatt cttgatcccg agcttcgggt tggaagtggg tgggagagtt
      721 cgaggccttg cgcttaagga gccccttcgc ctcgtgcttg agttgaggcc tggcttgggc
      781 gctggggccg ccgcgtgcga atctggtggc accttcgcgc ctgtctcgct gctttcgata
      841 agtctctagc catttaaaat ttttgatgac ctgctgcgac gctttttttc tggcaagata
      901 gtcttgtaaa tgcgggccaa gatctgcaca ctggtatttc ggtttttggg gccgcgggcg
      961 gcgacggggc ccgtgcgtcc cagcgcacat gttcggcgag gcggggcctg cgagcgcggc
     1021 caccgagaat cggacggggg tagtctcaag ctggccggcc tgctctggtg cctggcctcg
     1081 cgccgccgtg tatcgccccg ccctgggcgg caaggctggc ccggtcggca ccagttgcgt
     1141 gagcggaaag atggccgctt cccggccctg ctgcagggag ctcaaaatgg aggacgcggc
     1201 gctcgggaga gcgggcgggt gagtcaccca cacaaaggaa aagggccttt ccgtcctcag
     1261 ccgtcgcttc atgtgactcc acggagtacc gggcgccgtc caggcacctc gattagttct
     1321 cgagcttttg gagtacgtcg tctttaggtt ggggggaggg gttttatgcg atggagtttc
     1381 cccacactga gtgggtggag actgaagtta ggccagcttg gcacttgatg taattctcct
     1441 tggaatttgc cctttttgag tttggatctt ggttcattct caagcctcag acagtggttc
     1501 aaagtttttt tcttccattt caggtgtcgt gagagctcgt ttagtgaacc gtcagatcgc
     1561 ctggagacgc catccacgct gttttgacct ccatagaaga gaacgggacc gatccaaatt
     1621 ctcgaggcta gcgccaccat ggtgagcaag ggcgaggagc tgttcaccgg ggtggtgccc
     1681 atcctggtcg agctggacgg cgacgtaaac ggccacaagt tcagcgtgag gggcgagggc
     1741 gagggcgatg ccaccaacgg caagctgacc ctgaagttca tctgcaccac cggcaagctg
     1801 cccgtgccct ggcccaccct cgtgaccacc ctgagccacg gcgtgcagtg cttcgcccgc
     1861 taccccgacc acatgaagca gcacgacttc ttcaagtccg ccatgcccga aggctacgtc
     1921 caggagcgca ccatcttctt caaggacgac ggcacctaca agacccgcgc cgaggtgaag
     1981 ttcgagggcg acaccctagt gaaccgcatc gagctgaagg gcgtcgactt caaggaggac
     2041 ggcaacatcc tggggcacaa gctggagtac aacttcaaca gccacaacat ctatatcatg
     2101 gccgtcaagc agaagaacgg catcaaggtg aacttcaaga tccgccacaa cgtggaggac
     2161 ggcagcgtgc agctcgccga ccactaccag cagaacaccc ccatcggcga cggccccgtg
     2221 ctgctgcccg acagccacta cctgagcacc cagtccgtgc tgagcaaaga ccccaacgag
     2281 aagcgcgatc acatggtcct gctggagttc cgcaccgccg ccgggatcac tctcggcatg
     2341 gacgagctgt acaaggaatt cggtagcaag cttggtagtg gagcaactaa cttttccctg
     2401 ctcaaacaag ccggggatgt agaggagaac cccggccccg ccccccttaa gatggccaag
     2461 cctttgtctc aagaagaatc caccctcatt gaaagagcaa cggctacaat caacagcatc
     2521 cccatctctg aggactacag cgtcgccagc gcagctctct ctagcgacgg ccgcatcttc
     2581 actggtgtca atgtatatca ttttactggg ggaccttgtg cagaactcgt ggtgctgggc
     2641 actgctgctg ctgcggcagc tggcaacctg acttgtatcg tcgcgatcgg aaatgagaac
     2701 aggggcatct tgagcccctg cggacggtgc cgacaggtgc ttctcgatct gcatcctggg
     2761 atcaaagcca tagtgaagga cagtgatgga cagccgacgg cagttgggat tcgtgaattg
     2821 ctgccctctg gttatgtgtg ggagggctaa gcggccgctc gagtctagag ggcccgttta
     2881 aacccgctga tcagcctcga ctgtgccttc tagttgccag ccatctgttg tttgcccctc
     2941 ccccgtgcct tccttgaccc tggaaggtgc cactcccact gtcctttcct aataaaatga
     3001 ggaaattgca tcgcattgtc tgagtaggtg tcattctatt ctggggggtg gggtggggca
     3061 ggacagcaag ggggaggatt gggaagtcaa tagcaggcat gctggggatg cggtgggctc
     3121 tatggcttct gaggcaggtc gaatgagctg tctcgaaccg aaggcacagc gcatcgcgat
     3181 aagctctaga gggacagccc ccccccaaag cccccaggga tgtaattacg tccctccccc
     3241 gctagggggc agcagcgagc cgcccggggc tccgctccgg tccggcgctc cccccgcatc
     3301 cccgagccgg cagcgtgcgg ggacagcccg ggcacgggga aggtggcacg ggatcgcttt
     3361 cctctgaacg cttctcgctg ctctttgagc ctgcagacac ctggggggat acggggaaaa
     3421 agctttaggc tgaaagagag atttagaatg acagaatcat agaacggcct gcgtacggat
     3481 ggggctctag ctctagagct tgatatcgaa ttcctgcagc cccgctagag ggacagcccc
     3541 cccccaaagc ccccagggat gtaattacgt ccctcccccg ctagggggca gcagcgagcc
     3601 gcccggggct ccgctccggt ccggcgctcc ccccgcatcc ccgagccggc agcgtgcggg
     3661 gacagcccgg gcacggggaa ggtggcacgg gatcgctttc ctctgaacgc ttctcgctgc
     3721 tctttgagcc tgcagacacc tggggggata cggggaaaaa gctttaggct gaaagagaga
     3781 tttagaatga cagaatcata gaacggcctg ggcgcgcctg gtggcgaacg atcaacagac
     3841 gggagaggct tcaagtcttc gctgacagcg accggactct agggggtatc cccnnnnnnn
     3901 nnnnnnnnnn nnnnnnnnnn nnnnnnnnnn nnnnnnnnnn nnnnnnnnnn nnnnnnnnnn
     3961 nnnnnnnnnn nnnnnnnnnn nnnnnnnnnn nnnnnnnnnn nnnnnnnnnn nnnnnnncnn
     4021 nnnnnnnnnn nnnnnnnnnn nnnnnnnnnn nnnnnnnnnn nnnnnnnnnn nnnnnnnnnn
     4081 nnnnnnnnnn nnnnnnnnnn nnnnnnnnna nnnnnnnnnn nnnnnnnnnn nnnnnnnnnn
     4141 nnnnnnnnnn nnnnnnnnnc ctttgacgtt ggagtccacg ttctttaata gtggactctt
     4201 gttccaaact ggaacaacac tcaaccctat ctcggtctat tcttttgatt tataagggat
     4261 tttgccgatt tcggcctatt ggttaaaaaa tgagctgatt taacaaaaat ttaacgcgaa
     4321 ttaattctgt ggaatgtgtg tcagttaggc tcaattagtc agcaaccata gtcccgcccc
     4381 taactccgcc catcccgccc ctaactccgc ccagttccgc ccattctccg ccccatggct
     4441 gactaatttt ttttatttat gcagaggccg aggccgcctc tgcctctgag ctattccaga
     4501 agtagtgagg aggctttttt ggaggcctag gcttttgcaa aaagctcccg ggagcttgta
     4561 tatccatttt cggaggttgg gcttcggaat cgttttccgg gacgccggct ggatgatcct
     4621 ccagcgcggg gatctcatgc tggagttctt cgcccacccc aacttgttta ttgcagctta
     4681 taatggttac aaataaagca atagcatcac aaatttcaca aataaagcat ttttttcact
     4741 gcattctagt tgtggtttgt ccaaactcat caatgtatct tatcatgtct gtataccgtc
     4801 gacctctagc tagagcttgg cgtaatcatg gtcatagctg tttcctgtgt gaaattgtta
     4861 tccgctcaca attccacaca acatacgagc cggaagcata aagtgtaaag cctggggtgc
     4921 ctaatgagtg agctaactca cattaattgc gttgcgctca ctgcccgctt tccagtcggg
     4981 aaacctgtcg tgccagctgc attaatgaat cggccaacgc gcggggagag gcggtttgcg
     5041 tattgggcgc tcttccgctt cctcgctcac tgactcgctg cgctcggtcg ttcggctgcg
     5101 gcgagcggta tcagctcact caaaggcggt aatacggtta tccacagaat caggggataa
     5161 cgcaggaaag aacatgtgag caaaaggcca gcaaaaggcc aggaaccgta aaaaggccgc
     5221 gttgctggcg tttttccata ggctccgccc ccctgacgag catcacaaaa atcgacgctc
     5281 aagtcagagg tggcgaaacc cgacaggact ataaagatac caggcgtttc cccctggaag
     5341 ctccctcgtg cgctctcctg ttccgaccct gccgcttacc ggatacctgt ccgcctttct
     5401 cccttcggga agcgtggcgc tttctcatag ctcacgctgt aggtatctca gttcggtgta
     5461 ggtcgttcgc tccaagctgg gctgtgtgca cgaacccccc gttcagcccg accgctgcgc
     5521 cttatccggt aactatcgtc ttgagtccaa cccggtaaga cacgacttat cgccactggc
     5581 agcagccact ggtaacagga ttagcagagc gaggtatgta ggcggtgcta cagagttctt
     5641 gaagtggtgg cctaactacg gctacactag aagaacagta tttggtatct gcgctctgct
     5701 gaagccagtt accttcggaa aaagagttgg tagctcttga tccggcaaac aaaccaccgc
     5761 tggtagcggt ttttttgttt gcaagcagca gattacgcgc agaaaaaaag gatctcaaga
     5821 agatcctttg atcttttcta cggggtctga cgctcagtgg aacgaaaact cacgttaagg
     5881 gattttggtc atgagattat caaaaaggat cttcacctag atccttttaa attaaaaatg
     5941 aagttttaaa tcaatctaaa gtatatatga gtaaacttgg tctgacagtt accaatgctt
     6001 aatcagtgag gcacctatct cagcgatctg tctatttcgt tcatccatag ttgcctgact
     6061 ccccgtcgtg tagataacta cgatacggga gggcttacca tctggcccca gtgctgcaat
     6121 gataccgcga gatccacgct caccggctcc agatttatca gcaataaacc agccagccgg
     6181 aagggccgag cgcagaagtg gtcctgcaac tttatccgcc tccatccagt ctattaattg
     6241 ttgccgggaa gctagagtaa gtagttcgcc agttaatagt ttgcgcaacg ttgttgccat
     6301 tgctacaggc atcgtggtgt cacgctcgtc gtttggtatg gcttcattca gctccggttc
     6361 ccaacgatca aggcgagtta catgatcccc catgttgtgc aaaaaagcgg ttagctcctt
     6421 cggtcctccg atcgttgtca gaagtaagtt ggccgcagtg ttatcactca tggttatggc
     6481 agcactgcat aattctctta ctgtcatgcc atccgtaaga tgcttttctg tgactggtga
     6541 gtactcaacc aagtcattct gagaatagtg tatgcggcga ccgagttgct cttgcccggc
     6601 gtcaatacgg gataataccg cgccacatag cagaacttta aaagtgctca tcattggaaa
     6661 acgttcttcg gggcgaaaac tctcaaggat cttaccgctg ttgagatcca gttcgatgta
     6721 acccactcgt gcacccaact gatcttcagc atcttttact ttcaccagcg tttctgggtg
     6781 agcaaaaaca ggaaggcaaa atgccgcaaa aaagggaata agggcgacac ggaaatgttg
     6841 aatactcata ctcttccttt ttcaatatta ttgaagcatt tatcagggtt attgtctcat
     6901 gagcggatac atatttgaat gtatttagaa aaataaacaa ataggggttc cgcgcacatt
     6961 tccccgaaaa gtgccacctg acgtc
//
