# Supplementary material for: The COMET toolkit for composing customizable genetic programs in mammalian cells
Source: Nat Commun. 2020 Feb 7;11:779. doi: 10.1038/s41467-019-14147-5 (PMC7005830; doi:10.1038/s41467-019-14147-5)
Supplement: Supplementary file 8 — Source Data [file 41467_2019_14147_MOESM8_ESM.zip › Source Data/Plasmid maps 5 - mMoClo/pJM458_EF1a_EFBP2-P2A-Blast_TUPV9.gb]

LOCUS       pJM458_EF1a_EFBP2-P2A-Blast_TUPV9                6985 bp ds-DNA     circular SYN 16-JUN-2019
DEFINITION  synthetic circular DNA
ACCESSION   .
VERSION     .
KEYWORDS    .
SOURCE      synthetic DNA construct
  ORGANISM  synthetic DNA construct
REFERENCE   1  (bases 1 to 6985)
  AUTHORS   Viswajit_Kandula
  TITLE     Direct Submission
  JOURNAL   Exported Sunday, Jun 16, 2019 from SnapGene 4.3.7
            https://www.snapgene.com
FEATURES             Location/Qualifiers
     source          1..6985
                     /organism="synthetic DNA construct"
                     /mol_type="other DNA"
     misc_feature    31..55
                     /label=TUPV9 barcode
     promoter        351..1532
                     /label=EF-1-alpha promoter
                     /note="strong constitutive promoter for human elongation 
                     factor EF-1-alpha"
     intron          581..1523
                     /label=EF-1-alpha intron A
                     /note="intron upstream of the start codon of human 
                     EF-1-alpha"
     regulatory      1633..1642
                     /regulatory_class="other"
                     /note="vertebrate consensus sequence for strong initiation 
                     of translation (Kozak, 1987)"
     CDS             1639..2355
                     /codon_start=1
                     /product="enhanced blue variant of GFP (Ai et al., 2007)"
                     /label=EBFP2
                     /note="mammalian codon-optimized"
                     /translation="MVSKGEELFTGVVPILVELDGDVNGHKFSVRGEGEGDATNGKLTL
                     KFICTTGKLPVPWPTLVTTLSHGVQCFARYPDHMKQHDFFKSAMPEGYVQERTIFFKDD
                     GTYKTRAEVKFEGDTLVNRIELKGVDFKEDGNILGHKLEYNFNSHNIYIMAVKQKNGIK
                     VNFKIRHNVEDGSVQLADHYQQNTPIGDGPVLLPDSHYLSTQSVLSKDPNEKRDHMVLL
                     EFRTAAGITLGMDELYK"
     CDS             2383..2439
                     /codon_start=1
                     /product="2A peptide from porcine teschovirus-1 
                     polyprotein"
                     /label=P2A
                     /note="Eukaryotic ribosomes fail to insert a peptide bond 
                     between the Gly and Pro residues, yielding separate 
                     polypeptides."
                     /translation="ATNFSLLKQAGDVEENPGP"
     CDS             2452..2850
                     /codon_start=1
                     /gene="Aspergillus terreus BSD"
                     /product="blasticidin S deaminase"
                     /label=BSD
                     /note="confers resistance to blasticidin"
                     /translation="MAKPLSQEESTLIERATATINSIPISEDYSVASAALSSDGRIFTG
                     VNVYHFTGGPCAELVVLGTAAAAAAGNLTCIVAIGNENRGILSPCGRCRQVLLDLHPGI
                     KAIVKDSDGQPTAVGIRELLPSGYVWEG"
     polyA_signal    2901..3125
                     /label=bGH poly(A) signal
                     /note="bovine growth hormone polyadenylation signal"
     misc_feature    3143..3167
                     /label=TUPV9 Barcode
     misc_feature    3191..3426
                     /label=cHS4
     misc_feature    3530..3765
                     /label=cHS4
     rep_origin      3894..4322
                     /direction=RIGHT
                     /label=f1 ori
                     /note="f1 bacteriophage origin of replication; arrow 
                     indicates direction of (+) strand synthesis"
     rep_origin      4392..4527
                     /label=SV40 ori
                     /note="SV40 origin of replication"
     polyA_signal    4661..4782
                     /label=SV40 poly(A) signal
                     /note="SV40 polyadenylation signal"
     primer_bind     complement(4831..4847)
                     /label=M13 rev
                     /note="common sequencing primer, one of multiple similar 
                     variants"
     protein_bind    4855..4871
                     /label=lac operator
                     /bound_moiety="lac repressor encoded by lacI"
                     /note="The lac repressor binds to the lac operator to 
                     inhibit transcription in E. coli. This inhibition can be 
                     relieved by adding lactose or 
                     isopropyl-beta-D-thiogalactopyranoside (IPTG)."
     promoter        complement(4879..4909)
                     /label=lac promoter
                     /note="promoter for the E. coli lac operon"
     protein_bind    4924..4945
                     /label=CAP binding site
                     /bound_moiety="E. coli catabolite activator protein"
                     /note="CAP binding activates transcription in the presence 
                     of cAMP."
     rep_origin      complement(5233..5818)
                     /direction=LEFT
                     /label=ori
                     /note="high-copy-number ColE1/pMB1/pBR322/pUC origin of 
                     replication"
     CDS             complement(5989..6849)
                     /codon_start=1
                     /gene="bla"
                     /product="beta-lactamase"
                     /label=AmpR
                     /note="confers resistance to ampicillin, carbenicillin, and
                     related antibiotics"
                     /translation="MSIQHFRVALIPFFAAFCLPVFAHPETLVKVKDAEDQLGARVGYI
                     ELDLNSGKILESFRPEERFPMMSTFKVLLCGAVLSRIDAGQEQLGRRIHYSQNDLVEYS
                     PVTEKHLTDGMTVRELCSAAITMSDNTAANLLLTTIGGPKELTAFLHNMGDHVTRLDRW
                     EPELNEAIPNDERDTTMPVAMATTLRKLLTGELLTLASRQQLIDWMEADKVAGPLLRSA
                     LPAGWFIADKSGAGERGSRGIIAALGPDGKPSRIVVIYTTGSQATMDERNRQIAEIGAS
                     LIKHW"
     promoter        complement(6850..6954)
                     /gene="bla"
                     /label=AmpR promoter
ORIGIN
        1 gacggatcgg gagatcgaag acggcttcaa ttaaccgaac tgacggccat caaggaagat
       61 ctggggaggt cgctgagtag tgcgcgagca aaatttaagc tacaacaagg caaggcttga
      121 ccgacaattg catgaagaat ctgcttaggg ttaggcgttt tgcgctgctt cgcgatgtac
      181 gggccagata tacgcgtgag taattcatac aaaaggactc gcccctgcct tggggaatcc
      241 cagggaccgt cgttaaactc ccactaacgt agaacccaga gatcgctgcg ttcccgcccc
      301 ctcacccgcc cgctctcgtc atcactgagg tggagaagag catgcgtgag gctccggtgc
      361 ccgtcagtgg gcagagcgca catcgcccac agtccccgag aagttggggg gaggggtcgg
      421 caattgaacc ggtgcctaga gaaggtggcg cggggtaaac tgggaaagtg atgtcgtgta
      481 ctggctccgc ctttttcccg agggtggggg agaaccgtat ataagtgcag tagtcgccgt
      541 gaacgttctt tttcgcaacg ggtttgccgc cagaacacag gtaagtgccg tgtgtggttc
      601 ccgcgggcct ggcctcttta cgggttatgg cccttgcgtg ccttgaatta cttccacgcc
      661 cctggctgca gtacgtgatt cttgatcccg agcttcgggt tggaagtggg tgggagagtt
      721 cgaggccttg cgcttaagga gccccttcgc ctcgtgcttg agttgaggcc tggcttgggc
      781 gctggggccg ccgcgtgcga atctggtggc accttcgcgc ctgtctcgct gctttcgata
      841 agtctctagc catttaaaat ttttgatgac ctgctgcgac gctttttttc tggcaagata
      901 gtcttgtaaa tgcgggccaa gatctgcaca ctggtatttc ggtttttggg gccgcgggcg
      961 gcgacggggc ccgtgcgtcc cagcgcacat gttcggcgag gcggggcctg cgagcgcggc
     1021 caccgagaat cggacggggg tagtctcaag ctggccggcc tgctctggtg cctggcctcg
     1081 cgccgccgtg tatcgccccg ccctgggcgg caaggctggc ccggtcggca ccagttgcgt
     1141 gagcggaaag atggccgctt cccggccctg ctgcagggag ctcaaaatgg aggacgcggc
     1201 gctcgggaga gcgggcgggt gagtcaccca cacaaaggaa aagggccttt ccgtcctcag
     1261 ccgtcgcttc atgtgactcc acggagtacc gggcgccgtc caggcacctc gattagttct
     1321 cgagcttttg gagtacgtcg tctttaggtt ggggggaggg gttttatgcg atggagtttc
     1381 cccacactga gtgggtggag actgaagtta ggccagcttg gcacttgatg taattctcct
     1441 tggaatttgc cctttttgag tttggatctt ggttcattct caagcctcag acagtggttc
     1501 aaagtttttt tcttccattt caggtgtcgt gagagctcgt ttagtgaacc gtcagatcgc
     1561 ctggagacgc catccacgct gttttgacct ccatagaaga gaacgggacc gatccaaatt
     1621 ctcgaggcta gcgccaccat ggtgagcaag ggcgaggagc tgttcaccgg ggtggtgccc
     1681 atcctggtcg agctggacgg cgacgtaaac ggccacaagt tcagcgtgag gggcgagggc
     1741 gagggcgatg ccaccaacgg caagctgacc ctgaagttca tctgcaccac cggcaagctg
     1801 cccgtgccct ggcccaccct cgtgaccacc ctgagccacg gcgtgcagtg cttcgcccgc
     1861 taccccgacc acatgaagca gcacgacttc ttcaagtccg ccatgcccga aggctacgtc
     1921 caggagcgca ccatcttctt caaggacgac ggcacctaca agacccgcgc cgaggtgaag
     1981 ttcgagggcg acaccctagt gaaccgcatc gagctgaagg gcgtcgactt caaggaggac
     2041 ggcaacatcc tggggcacaa gctggagtac aacttcaaca gccacaacat ctatatcatg
     2101 gccgtcaagc agaagaacgg catcaaggtg aacttcaaga tccgccacaa cgtggaggac
     2161 ggcagcgtgc agctcgccga ccactaccag cagaacaccc ccatcggcga cggccccgtg
     2221 ctgctgcccg acagccacta cctgagcacc cagtccgtgc tgagcaaaga ccccaacgag
     2281 aagcgcgatc acatggtcct gctggagttc cgcaccgccg ccgggatcac tctcggcatg
     2341 gacgagctgt acaaggaatt cggtagcaag cttggtagtg gagcaactaa cttttccctg
     2401 ctcaaacaag ccggggatgt agaggagaac cccggccccg ccccccttaa gatggccaag
     2461 cctttgtctc aagaagaatc caccctcatt gaaagagcaa cggctacaat caacagcatc
     2521 cccatctctg aggactacag cgtcgccagc gcagctctct ctagcgacgg ccgcatcttc
     2581 actggtgtca atgtatatca ttttactggg ggaccttgtg cagaactcgt ggtgctgggc
     2641 actgctgctg ctgcggcagc tggcaacctg acttgtatcg tcgcgatcgg aaatgagaac
     2701 aggggcatct tgagcccctg cggacggtgc cgacaggtgc ttctcgatct gcatcctggg
     2761 atcaaagcca tagtgaagga cagtgatgga cagccgacgg cagttgggat tcgtgaattg
     2821 ctgccctctg gttatgtgtg ggagggctaa gcggccgctc gagtctagag ggcccgttta
     2881 aacccgctga tcagcctcga ctgtgccttc tagttgccag ccatctgttg tttgcccctc
     2941 ccccgtgcct tccttgaccc tggaaggtgc cactcccact gtcctttcct aataaaatga
     3001 ggaaattgca tcgcattgtc tgagtaggtg tcattctatt ctggggggtg gggtggggca
     3061 ggacagcaag ggggaggatt gggaagtcaa tagcaggcat gctggggatg cggtgggctc
     3121 tatggcttct gaggcaggtc gaacttcttc tcggtcgcat gaggctgagc gcatcgcgat
     3181 aagctctaga gggacagccc ccccccaaag cccccaggga tgtaattacg tccctccccc
     3241 gctagggggc agcagcgagc cgcccggggc tccgctccgg tccggcgctc cccccgcatc
     3301 cccgagccgg cagcgtgcgg ggacagcccg ggcacgggga aggtggcacg ggatcgcttt
     3361 cctctgaacg cttctcgctg ctctttgagc ctgcagacac ctggggggat acggggaaaa
     3421 agctttaggc tgaaagagag atttagaatg acagaatcat agaacggcct gcgtacggat
     3481 ggggctctag ctctagagct tgatatcgaa ttcctgcagc cccgctagag ggacagcccc
     3541 cccccaaagc ccccagggat gtaattacgt ccctcccccg ctagggggca gcagcgagcc
     3601 gcccggggct ccgctccggt ccggcgctcc ccccgcatcc ccgagccggc agcgtgcggg
     3661 gacagcccgg gcacggggaa ggtggcacgg gatcgctttc ctctgaacgc ttctcgctgc
     3721 tctttgagcc tgcagacacc tggggggata cggggaaaaa gctttaggct gaaagagaga
     3781 tttagaatga cagaatcata gaacggcctg ggcgcgcctg gtggcgaacg atcaacagac
     3841 gggagaggag acaagtcttc gctgacagcg accggactct agggggtatc cccnnnnnnn
     3901 nnnnnnnnnn nnnnnnnnnn nnnnnnnnnn nnnnnnnnnn nnnnnnnnnn nnnnnnnnnn
     3961 nnnnnnnnnn nnnnnnnnnn nnnnnnnnnn nnnnnnnnnn nnnnnnnnnn nnnnnnncnn
     4021 nnnnnnnnnn nnnnnnnnnn nnnnnnnnnn nnnnnnnnnn nnnnnnnnnn nnnnnnnnnn
     4081 nnnnnnnnnn nnnnnnnnnn nnnnnnnnna nnnnnnnnnn nnnnnnnnnn nnnnnnnnnn
     4141 nnnnnnnnnn nnnnnnnnnc ctttgacgtt ggagtccacg ttctttaata gtggactctt
     4201 gttccaaact ggaacaacac tcaaccctat ctcggtctat tcttttgatt tataagggat
     4261 tttgccgatt tcggcctatt ggttaaaaaa tgagctgatt taacaaaaat ttaacgcgaa
     4321 ttaattctgt ggaatgtgtg tcagttaggc tcaattagtc agcaaccata gtcccgcccc
     4381 taactccgcc catcccgccc ctaactccgc ccagttccgc ccattctccg ccccatggct
     4441 gactaatttt ttttatttat gcagaggccg aggccgcctc tgcctctgag ctattccaga
     4501 agtagtgagg aggctttttt ggaggcctag gcttttgcaa aaagctcccg ggagcttgta
     4561 tatccatttt cggaggttgg gcttcggaat cgttttccgg gacgccggct ggatgatcct
     4621 ccagcgcggg gatctcatgc tggagttctt cgcccacccc aacttgttta ttgcagctta
     4681 taatggttac aaataaagca atagcatcac aaatttcaca aataaagcat ttttttcact
     4741 gcattctagt tgtggtttgt ccaaactcat caatgtatct tatcatgtct gtataccgtc
     4801 gacctctagc tagagcttgg cgtaatcatg gtcatagctg tttcctgtgt gaaattgtta
     4861 tccgctcaca attccacaca acatacgagc cggaagcata aagtgtaaag cctggggtgc
     4921 ctaatgagtg agctaactca cattaattgc gttgcgctca ctgcccgctt tccagtcggg
     4981 aaacctgtcg tgccagctgc attaatgaat cggccaacgc gcggggagag gcggtttgcg
     5041 tattgggcgc tcttccgctt cctcgctcac tgactcgctg cgctcggtcg ttcggctgcg
     5101 gcgagcggta tcagctcact caaaggcggt aatacggtta tccacagaat caggggataa
     5161 cgcaggaaag aacatgtgag caaaaggcca gcaaaaggcc aggaaccgta aaaaggccgc
     5221 gttgctggcg tttttccata ggctccgccc ccctgacgag catcacaaaa atcgacgctc
     5281 aagtcagagg tggcgaaacc cgacaggact ataaagatac caggcgtttc cccctggaag
     5341 ctccctcgtg cgctctcctg ttccgaccct gccgcttacc ggatacctgt ccgcctttct
     5401 cccttcggga agcgtggcgc tttctcatag ctcacgctgt aggtatctca gttcggtgta
     5461 ggtcgttcgc tccaagctgg gctgtgtgca cgaacccccc gttcagcccg accgctgcgc
     5521 cttatccggt aactatcgtc ttgagtccaa cccggtaaga cacgacttat cgccactggc
     5581 agcagccact ggtaacagga ttagcagagc gaggtatgta ggcggtgcta cagagttctt
     5641 gaagtggtgg cctaactacg gctacactag aagaacagta tttggtatct gcgctctgct
     5701 gaagccagtt accttcggaa aaagagttgg tagctcttga tccggcaaac aaaccaccgc
     5761 tggtagcggt ttttttgttt gcaagcagca gattacgcgc agaaaaaaag gatctcaaga
     5821 agatcctttg atcttttcta cggggtctga cgctcagtgg aacgaaaact cacgttaagg
     5881 gattttggtc atgagattat caaaaaggat cttcacctag atccttttaa attaaaaatg
     5941 aagttttaaa tcaatctaaa gtatatatga gtaaacttgg tctgacagtt accaatgctt
     6001 aatcagtgag gcacctatct cagcgatctg tctatttcgt tcatccatag ttgcctgact
     6061 ccccgtcgtg tagataacta cgatacggga gggcttacca tctggcccca gtgctgcaat
     6121 gataccgcga gatccacgct caccggctcc agatttatca gcaataaacc agccagccgg
     6181 aagggccgag cgcagaagtg gtcctgcaac tttatccgcc tccatccagt ctattaattg
     6241 ttgccgggaa gctagagtaa gtagttcgcc agttaatagt ttgcgcaacg ttgttgccat
     6301 tgctacaggc atcgtggtgt cacgctcgtc gtttggtatg gcttcattca gctccggttc
     6361 ccaacgatca aggcgagtta catgatcccc catgttgtgc aaaaaagcgg ttagctcctt
     6421 cggtcctccg atcgttgtca gaagtaagtt ggccgcagtg ttatcactca tggttatggc
     6481 agcactgcat aattctctta ctgtcatgcc atccgtaaga tgcttttctg tgactggtga
     6541 gtactcaacc aagtcattct gagaatagtg tatgcggcga ccgagttgct cttgcccggc
     6601 gtcaatacgg gataataccg cgccacatag cagaacttta aaagtgctca tcattggaaa
     6661 acgttcttcg gggcgaaaac tctcaaggat cttaccgctg ttgagatcca gttcgatgta
     6721 acccactcgt gcacccaact gatcttcagc atcttttact ttcaccagcg tttctgggtg
     6781 agcaaaaaca ggaaggcaaa atgccgcaaa aaagggaata agggcgacac ggaaatgttg
     6841 aatactcata ctcttccttt ttcaatatta ttgaagcatt tatcagggtt attgtctcat
     6901 gagcggatac atatttgaat gtatttagaa aaataaacaa ataggggttc cgcgcacatt
     6961 tccccgaaaa gtgccacctg acgtc
//
